# Supplementary material for: Characterization of the complete mitochondrial genome sequences of three Merulinidae corals and novel insights into the phylogenetics
Source: PeerJ. 2020 Jan 24;8:e8455. doi: 10.7717/peerj.8455 (PMC6984341; doi:10.7717/peerj.8455)
Supplement: Dataset S1 — The complete mitochondrial genome of D. rotumana was 16,466 bp in length with GenBank accession no. MH119077. [file peerj-08-8455-s001.gbk]

LOCUS       5999                   16466 bp    DNA     Circular   INV 22-MAR-2018
DEFINITION  Favia rotumana mitochondrion, complete genome.
ACCESSION   5999
VERSION
KEYWORDS    .
SOURCE      mitochondrion Favia rotumana
  ORGANISM  Favia rotumana
            Eukaryota; Metazoa; Cnidaria; Anthozoa; Hexacorallia; Scleractinia;
            Faviina; Mussidae; Faviinae; Favia.
REFERENCE   1  (bases 1 to 16466)
  AUTHORS   NIU,W. and TIAN,P.
  TITLE     Complete mitochondrial genome of the Favia rotumana (Scleractinia,
            Mussidae) Mitogenome characterization and phylogenetic positioning
  JOURNAL   Unpublished
REFERENCE   2  (bases 1 to 16466)
  AUTHORS   NIU,W. and TIAN,P.
  TITLE     Direct Submission
  JOURNAL   Submitted (22-MAR-2018) Laboratory of Marine Biology and Ecology,
            Third Institute of Oceanography, SOA, 178DA XUE ROAD, XIA MEN, FU
            JIAN 361005, CHINA
COMMENT     Bankit Comment: TOTAL # OF SEQS:1.
            
            ##Assembly-Data-START##
            Assembly Method       :: Geneious v. v. R9
            Assembly Name         :: Favia rotumana
            Coverage              :: 38 X
            Sequencing Technology :: Illumina
            ##Assembly-Data-END##
FEATURES             Location/Qualifiers
     source          1..16466
                     /organism="Favia rotumana"
                     /organelle="mitochondrion"
                     /mol_type="genomic DNA"
                     /specimen_voucher="5999"
                     /db_xref="taxon:570135"
     tRNA            1..72
                     /product="tRNA-Met"
     rRNA            222..1920
                     /product="16S ribosomal RNA"
     gene            1971..2681
                     /gene="nad5"
     CDS             1971..2681
                     /gene="nad5"
                     /codon_start=1
                     /transl_table=4
                     /product="NADH dehydrogenase subunit 5"
                     /translation="MYLLILFFPLVGSILTGCFGRHIGERGAGILTSCCLIIGLSYSV
                     LVGIEILFNSTATFLRLWKWFDSGFFLVFFDLQFDGLVAVMLFVVFLVSTLVHVFSIA
                     YMRGDPHVPRFMAYLSLFTFLMVFLVTSANFLQLFIGWEGVGLCSYLLINFWLTRLEA
                     NRAAIKAMLVNKVGDIGLLLAMFLLWKTFGSLDFSSVFNLVSPSKEVFFICLFLFFGV
                     MGKSAQLGLHTWLPDAMEG"
     intron          2682..12830
                     /product="group I intron"
     gene            2791..3738
                     /gene="nad1"
     CDS             2791..3738
                     /gene="nad1"
                     /codon_start=1
                     /transl_table=4
                     /product="NADH dehydrogenase subunit 1"
                     /translation="MWSTFFYLIKAVFVIVPLLIAVAFLTLAERKILGYMQMRKGPNV
                     VGGGLLQPFADGIKLFLKEMIIPHQASAFVYFFAPVASFTLAFIVWGILPYGRGVGIS
                     DFNIGLLWVLAISSISVYAVLMSGWGSRSKYAFLGAIRAAAQMISYEVSIGLILISVL
                     LCVGSLAFNKIVLAQNFIWFFIPFFPIVVMFLVSILAETNRAPFDLTEGESELVSGYN
                     VEYASMSFALFFLAEYAHIIFMSCLTILLFFGGWLGLPFGLKVIFIVCFFLWARASFP
                     RIRYDQLMALLWKGYLPFSLGVVLFVASVLFGFNGPSPI"
     gene            3747..4880
                     /gene="cytb"
     CDS             3747..4880
                     /gene="cytb"
                     /codon_start=1
                     /transl_table=4
                     /product="Cytochrome b"
                     /translation="MRKDNPILSPVNGFLVDLPSPSNISYFWNFGSLLGLCLVLQIIT
                     GCFLSMHYCSDAGLAFASIGHIMRDVNYGFLLRYLHANGASLFFFCLYIHIGRGLYYG
                     GYLKFHVWSVGVLLFLLTMATAFMGYVLPWGQMSFWGATVITNLLSAIPYFGVDIVQW
                     VWGGFSVSGATLNRFFSLHFLLPFILAFLAVIHLVYLHVDGSNNPVGLNSSMDSVSFH
                     TFYTSKDLFGFFFLFFLFFFFVFFWPNFLGDAENFIQANSLVTPVHIQPEWYFLFAYA
                     ILRSIPNKLGGVVAMFCSILILFFLPILHKSVLKGLSFRPLGRMAFWFLIVNFGLLTW
                     IGSQVVEEPFILIGQVLSFFYFFYFLVLVPVLGVLENQLLKRN"
     gene            5089..6192
                     /gene="nad2"
     CDS             5089..6192
                     /gene="nad2"
                     /codon_start=1
                     /transl_table=4
                     /product="NADH dehydrogenase subunit 2"
                     /translation="MLNLLVVLGVFCLISSKNWLSVYLAIELSTLCFFVLIARGSGYS
                     AEAGLKYFVLGALSSGLFLFGCALLCGTGGSVYFYYIELLFNSKQSFSDVCVPIGYLL
                     IIAALFFKLSVAPFHMWVPDVYEGAPTKTVVLLAIVPKTGIFSLLFSIGLPISLFLIG
                     VVFSLFVGALGALNQTRVKRLLAYSGIGHMGFLLWGLVNGSFESLQASLVYLFIYIIM
                     TICVFSIVLSFNVYKNLLIEFSGLSRLLPFLSITFGVVFFSIAGIPPFAGFLGKWVVL
                     LSGVLSKSFFIFFFAVFCSVIAGVYYVRIVKILFFQKNSFFLISTKALKKELKLNFKR
                     VFLIGLCFYFIFFLFFSPHFGFCFTSQVVMGLF"
     gene            6194..6754
                     /gene="nad6"
     CDS             6194..6754
                     /gene="nad6"
                     /codon_start=1
                     /transl_table=4
                     /product="NADH dehydrogenase subunit 6"
                     /translation="MEALIFCFFLSTIVSGIMVVSALNPVLSIFWLVLVFVNSAVFFL
                     WLEVDFLALMFLLVYVGAIAVLFLFVVMLLNLTDYPPVFREEVDMTNYMPVGFLIGGF
                     FFSEIASSWSIIFPRVESWDLSFPWFLVSYHNIEALGQVLYIPCFCLFFLAGFALLVA
                     MVGVIVLTQELEPLTKKQDLFIQINR"
     gene            6754..7431
                     /gene="atp6"
     CDS             6754..7431
                     /gene="atp6"
                     /codon_start=1
                     /transl_table=4
                     /product="ATP synthase 6"
                     /translation="MSGSSYFEQFNVVWLFGLTNSAIMMLLVIFVVLLFLKGIDLIPK
                     RWQSFFELVCFHFYYVAKENLGVEGLKFFPFILSLFFFLVFLNIFGLCPYVFTPTTHI
                     IVTLGFSFSIIIGITLSGLLRFKKDFFSILMPSGAPLVLAPLLVLIETVSYFSRAISL
                     GVRLAANLSAGHLLFAILAGFGVIFKSAIVIMVFITLLEVAVAIIQAYVFCLLTTIYL
                     ADTLVLH"
     gene            7431..8870
                     /gene="nad4"
     CDS             7431..8870
                     /gene="nad4"
                     /codon_start=1
                     /transl_table=4
                     /product="NADH dehydrogenase subunit 4"
                     /translation="MSLFWLVLLVGTIGVMGVSREKKSLLKKRALEWSLAILFSALVS
                     WGGFDGEGHFQFIDLVEWGSFLAWGPLLFALDGVSLFFLLLTTFLIPICILISQKSIK
                     FLFKEFLLCLFFLEILLVGVFLVFDLFLFYIFFEGVLIPMFFLIGIWGSREEKVRASF
                     YFFFFTFAGSVFFFFVILFLYQSTGTTNYFLLLNTKLSFSVQKWALVGVFLSFAVKLP
                     LVPFHIWLPQAHVEAPVAGSVILAGILLKLGGYGLLRFSWPLFPEASFYWSPVIVCFS
                     VIAVVYGGLMTCRQIDFKRLVAYSSVAHMGLVPLGIFTHIMEGLVGAVFLMLAHGFVS
                     SALFIGVTFLYDRHHTRLIKYYRGLTLTMPFFAVSMLVLSLSNMGLPLSCNFVGEFFS
                     LLAAFKYYYGVGALVVFGVLFSAIYSLSLFNRISFGGGSNYLLFNRDLNRQEGFTIFP
                     FLIIIFLGGVVPFFVINLVKNSLVFSPIG"
     rRNA            9007..9916
                     /product="12S ribosomal RNA"
     gene            9977..10756
                     /gene="cox3"
     CDS             9977..10756
                     /gene="cox3"
                     /codon_start=1
                     /transl_table=4
                     /product="Cytochrome c oxidase subunit III"
                     /translation="MRYHPYHLAEPSPWPFLGATAAFFLTIGLVSFFHYGQRFFLWLG
                     LLVMVGVMFVWWQDVIRESTFQGHHSLIVKQGIKYGMLLFILSEILFFFSFFWAFFHS
                     SLAPAVELGVVWPPQGVSALNPFSVPLLNTAVLLSSGATVTWAHHAIVCGAKKEAQLG
                     LFLTLLLGIVFTSLQAIEYYEAPFALSDSVYGSTFFVATGFHGLHVLIGTTFLFVCFF
                     RLLSNQFTRRQHVGFEAASWYWHFVDVVWLFLYLCIYWWGT"
     gene            11442..12149
                     /gene="cox2"
     CDS             11442..12149
                     /gene="cox2"
                     /codon_start=1
                     /transl_table=4
                     /product="Cytochrome c oxidase subunit II"
                     /translation="MFQDGAEAWCLGFQDMADPVAEEIIFFHDRVMFLLVIIVTVVLW
                     LIGEALKNKFYDRFLVDGTFLEIIWTIIPAVILVFIALPSLKLLYLMDEVVSPALTIK
                     AVGHQWYWSYEYSDYEGETLGFDSYMLSTSDLTSGENRLLEVDNKLILPILTHIRLLV
                     TGADVLHSFAVPSLGLKIDAVPGRLNQTGVFIKRPGVFYGQCSEICGANHSFMPIVIK
                     GVCIEEYLHSLKCIINT"
     gene            12131..12430
                     /gene="nad4L"
     CDS             12131..12430
                     /gene="nad4L"
                     /codon_start=1
                     /transl_table=4
                     /product="NADH dehydrogenase subunit 4L"
                     /translation="MYYKYLILVVLLFLLGSWGIILNRGHFIIMIVSIELVLLSTFFF
                     FLINSKEIDVLIEQVYMIMGLTIAAAESSIGLAILVAYYRIRGTIVLKSFSSLRG"
     gene            12433..12774
                     /gene="nad3"
     CDS             12433..12774
                     /gene="nad3"
                     /codon_start=1
                     /transl_table=4
                     /product="NADH dehydrogenase subunit 3"
                     /translation="MRFFVFCFLTIVLAGLFSIVSFFLGEKVPDREKVSAYECGFVPF
                     SFLGRPFSIRFFLIGILFLIFDLEISFFFPWCVLYNSIAPFGFWTMVGFFFILTLGLV
                     YEWLKGGLEWE"
     gene            12831..13934
                     /gene="nad5"
     CDS             12831..13934
                     /gene="nad5"
                     /codon_start=1
                     /transl_table=4
                     /product="NADH dehydrogenase subunit 5"
                     /translation="-
                     TPVSALIHAATMVTAGVFLLIRASPLFDVVPLMLIIITTIGVLTVFFAGTIGLVQNDL
                     KKIIAYSTCSQLGYMVVACGLSHFSTGLFHLMNHAFFKALLFLSAGSLIHAVVDEQDV
                     RKMGGLSSFLPLTYIFFIIGSFSLMGFPFLTGFYSKDLILEFAFGQFYLIFVYLLGCF
                     SVLLTAIYSIRLIFLSFLSNTNLKRGVFFFLKEGDGLLLAPLGILALGSIFWGYFCKE
                     MIWCFQMGSFPVLFLNIKLLPVFLSLVGVFGVLFFFYFFLSKTLFFFFSIYCFLGSAW
                     QINYFFNFFFIKKIYKIGHIITNLTLDKGVLELIGPKGIVSFLILQVQRLSSFQSGLV
                     FNYALVFFIGVVVFMVLL"
     tRNA            13933..14002
                     /product="tRNA-Trp"
     gene            14006..14203
                     /gene="atp8"
     CDS             14006..14203
                     /gene="atp8"
                     /codon_start=1
                     /transl_table=4
                     /product="ATP synthase 8"
                     /translation="MPQLNTIMFLNQYGCTFFLFFVLLFFFLFILLPQVKKNFFFRKK
                     ISTKGISKESLLIKEVVFIWL"
     gene            14221..15792
                     /gene="cox1"
     CDS             14221..15792
                     /gene="cox1"
                     /codon_start=1
                     /transl_table=4
                     /product="Cytochrome c oxidase subunit I"
                     /translation="MRWVFSTNHKDIGTLYLVFGIGAGLIGTAFSMLIRLELSAPGAM
                     LGDDHLYNVIVTAHAFIMIFFLVMPVMIGGFGNWLVPLYIGAPDMAFPRLNNISFWLL
                     PPALFLLLGSAFVEQGAGTGWTVYPPLSDIYAHSGGSVDMVIFSLHLAGVSSILGAIN
                     FITTIFNMRAPGVSFNRMPLFVWSILITAFLLLLSLPVLAGAITMLLTDRNFNTTFFD
                     PSGGGDPILFQHLFWFFGHPEVYILILPGFGMISQIIPTFVAKKQIFGYLGMVYAMLS
                     IGLLGFIVWAHHMFTVGMDVDTRAYFTAATMIIAVPTGIKVFSWLATIYGGTLRLDTP
                     MLWAMGFVFLFTIGGLTGVILANSSLDIVLHDTYYVVAHFHYVLSMGAVFAIFGGFYY
                     WIGKISGYCYNELYGKIHFWLMFIGVNLTFFPQHFLGLTGFPRRYSDFADAFAGWNLI
                     SSLGSVVSILGVIWFLYIVFDLFVKEEKFLGWTNQSSLEWVHLSPPLFHTYEELPFVI
                     EIQTNNGHRSSTPYL"
BASE COUNT     4147 a   2129 c   3335 g   6855 t
ORIGIN      
        1 tgtaagaaag actaagggat agtcttcggg ctcataaccc gagaaaagtg agttcgagtc
       61 tcactcttac aaaactgtcc acctttaaaa aagaagaaaa caaaaaaaaa ataagatggc
      121 taagataaac taagatcaga cgacagaccc ttcgaaacgg cgaaaagacg cattggttgt
      181 tgcttctgcg gaaaagcgag cctgaggttt gaattgaaac atcttaatac cgagtaaaaa
      241 tcaaacgaga ttccgagagt agtggcgagc gaagttggag ttgtgtaaaa agggatcata
      301 gatctagact aaacgttagt ttatactgat agtaagagta ctgtaaagga aagttgaaag
      361 agagttgaaa agagctggaa tctttttttt ttaagcagct ttaaaacagc gtaccttttg
      421 tataatgggt aaaagagatt aatttggcat atttaaaaac ggaaaattaa aagaagtttt
      481 ttttagtcaa aatacccgaa accaagtgat ttaatcatga atagtacaca agaacgaact
      541 ggtggttgtg gcaaaaccct cagaagattt gtgattaggg gtgaaagacc aatcgaactt
      601 ggatatagct ggttttttgc gaaaactatt taagtagtgc cctttttgtt ttattttttt
      661 tgtaataaaa taaaaaatta aataaaaaaa aaagtagaca aacaaaaagt gaaaagattt
      721 tttgttaaaa gagaaagctc aaagcagaag ttaaagtcat ttgtttcttt ttagtgtaaa
      781 aaaaaaacaa ggcctagaca ataaaaaagt aggcttagag ccagccatct tttaaaaagt
      841 gcgtagttgt ttatttaata atttaatttt ttttttaatt ttggtggtta aaatcaaacc
      901 aaaactctgc aaatagaact ttttaatagc aaaatatacc gtttttcagt agaaacaatt
      961 tttacatgag taatctaaat ttattatttt ttttctttat attaccactt ttgggttata
     1021 cagaccctta gagttttttt atgggaattt tttttttata tattatatca ggaaaaacca
     1081 agaagaggag ctgtttttct aactaaagaa agaaaaaaaa agagagacac atttttttaa
     1141 ggaactcggc aaaagagaac ttcgactgtt taccaaaaac atagcttttt gctttttata
     1201 aaaggtgaga cctgccctat ggttggacct aaaaaagttt gttttgctta ttaataaaga
     1261 cagctaaatg gccgcggtaa cactaactgt gaaaatgtag cgtaatcaat tgttaattaa
     1321 ttgttgaccg gtatgaatgg tgtcacgaaa gtttctctgt cttaaaaaaa tacttaatga
     1381 aattgaattt gtagtgaaga tgctacatta aaattgtaag acgagaagtc cccatggagc
     1441 tttactgagg gcttagaatt ttatataagc gggacagttt tgttggggcg acagtttttt
     1501 aaaaagtaac aaaaacgaac tatggcttag cttcaccctg aaaaattttt taagggacat
     1561 ttttggtgtg ttttatgatc cgttgtttgg aatgaaaaaa acaacgaaaa caaataaaag
     1621 ttaccctggg gataacagcg caataacgtt tgagagttaa tcaacgacgg tgtttgcgac
     1681 ctcgatgttg aattgcagcg tcctaggaag tagtcactcc taagggttgg tttgttcacc
     1741 cattaaagct gtacatgatt tgagttaaaa gcgtggtaac acagcttagt ttctatctac
     1801 aatgataaac acagatattt tgttttttag tacgaaagga tcaaaaatta atagttctct
     1861 aaagacaact attctttaaa ttaggattgc ttctaaaaaa aaaaagaaat attttttgtt
     1921 tggttttatt ttagaaaaaa aaaagagata atttttgttt ggtcttattt atgtatcttt
     1981 taattttatt tttcccttta gttggatcaa ttttaactgg ttgttttgga aggcatatag
     2041 gagaaagggg agcagggatt ttaacttcat gttgtttaat tatcggtttg tcttattctg
     2101 ttttagttgg aatagaaatt ttatttaatt caacggcaac atttcttaga ctatgaaagt
     2161 ggtttgactc tgggtttttt cttgtttttt ttgatttgca gtttgatggt ttagttgcag
     2221 ttatgttgtt tgtggttttt cttgtttcta ctttggttca tgttttttct attgcttata
     2281 tgcgagggga ccctcatgtg cctcggttta tggcatacct ttctttattt acttttttaa
     2341 tggttttctt agtcactagc gctaattttc ttcaattgtt tattggatga gaaggagttg
     2401 gtctttgttc ttatttatta attaattttt gattaacaag acttgaggca aatcgagcag
     2461 caattaaagc catgttggtt aataaagttg gtgacatagg cttgctttta gcaatgttcc
     2521 ttctttgaaa aacttttggg tctttagatt tttcttctgt ttttaattta gtttctcctt
     2581 ctaaggaagt tttttttatt tgtttatttt tattttttgg ggtaatgggt aagtcggctc
     2641 aattagggtt acatacttgg ctgccggatg ccatggaggg ttgttgggcc tcttaattaa
     2701 aaaattgatt aaaacaaacc actatgcaca ggaaagacaa ttgttcacca gtgggcaata
     2761 aaatgtttgt tttaatgcct aagagacttt atgtggtcta ctttttttta tttgattaaa
     2821 gctgtttttg ttattgttcc tttacttatt gctgtggcct ttttaacttt agcagaacga
     2881 aaaatcttag gatatatgca aatgagaaaa gggccaaatg ttgtaggggg cgggttactt
     2941 cagccttttg cagatgggat aaaattattt cttaaagaaa tgatcatccc tcatcaggca
     3001 agtgcttttg tttacttttt tgccccagtt gcttctttta cattagcatt tattgtttgg
     3061 ggaattcttc cttatggaag aggagttggt ataagtgatt ttaatattgg tcttttgtgg
     3121 gttttggcca tttcttctat aagtgtttat gctgttttaa tgtctgggtg gggaagtcgt
     3181 tcaaaatatg cttttttagg ggctattcgc gcggctgcgc aaatgataag ttatgaggtt
     3241 tcgattgggt tgatcttgat ttctgttctt ttatgtgttg gctctttggc ttttaataaa
     3301 attgttttgg cacaaaattt tatttgattc tttattcctt tttttcctat tgttgtaatg
     3361 tttttggttt ctattttagc agaaacgaat cgtgccccat ttgatttaac ggaaggagaa
     3421 tcggagcttg tttcgggtta taatgttgaa tacgcctcta tgtcttttgc actatttttt
     3481 ttagcagagt atgcacatat tatttttatg agttgtttga ctattctttt attttttggg
     3541 gggtggttgg gcctaccttt tggtttgaaa gttattttta ttgtttgttt ttttttatgg
     3601 gcacgagcgt cttttccaag gattcgatac gaccaattaa tggccctatt atgaaagggg
     3661 tatttgcctt ttagtttggg ggttgttctt tttgttgcta gtgttttgtt tggatttaat
     3721 ggtccttctc caatatagga atgccattac gaaaggacaa tcctatttta tctccagtta
     3781 atgggtttct cgtagatttg ccctctcctt caaatataag ttatttttga aactttgggt
     3841 ctttattagg gctgtgttta gttttacaaa ttataacagg gtgtttttta tcgatgcatt
     3901 attgttcaga tgcgggtctt gcgtttgctt ctattgggca cataatgcgc gatgttaact
     3961 atgggttttt attaagatat ttacatgcaa atggtgcttc tttgtttttt ttttgtcttt
     4021 atattcatat tggacgaggg ttatattacg gggggtattt aaaatttcat gtttggagtg
     4081 ttggggtttt gcttttttta ttgactatgg cgaccgcttt tatgggttat gttttgcctt
     4141 ggggccaaat gtctttttgg ggtgcgactg ttattacgaa tttattatct gcaatcccct
     4201 attttggggt ggatattgtt caatgggttt ggggtggttt tagtgtttct ggggctacat
     4261 taaatcggtt ttttagtttg cacttcttgc ttccttttat tttggccttt cttgctgtta
     4321 ttcatttagt ttatttacat gttgatgggt caaataatcc tgtcggctta aactcttcga
     4381 tggacagtgt ttcttttcat actttttata cttcgaaaga tctttttggt ttcttttttt
     4441 tatttttttt attttttttt tttgtttttt tttggcctaa tttcttagga gacgcagaga
     4501 attttattca ggcgaattct ttagttactc ctgttcacat tcaacccgag tggtactttt
     4561 tatttgctta tgccatttta cgttcaatac caaataaatt ggggggggtt gttgctatgt
     4621 tttgtagtat tttaatttta ttttttttac ccattttaca caaaagtgtt ttaaaaggac
     4681 tgtctttccg ccctttggga cgaatggcgt tttggttttt gatagttaat tttggtcttt
     4741 tgacttgaat cgggtcgcaa gtagttgaag agccctttat tttaatcggg caagttcttt
     4801 ctttttttta ttttttttat tttttagttc ttgtgcctgt gttgggtgtt ttagaaaatc
     4861 aattattaaa aagaaattaa cgaaattttt cttttcggtg gttttatatt aagtttggtg
     4921 ggtttgggct ttcgtggttt tcttttaaag ttttcttttt tttttttttt ggtttttttt
     4981 tatttttggt tttttgagtt agagtgagca aaaatttttg ttttagttgg gggcttcgcg
     5041 gttttactct tattaggacc aaaaaaagaa gaacaaacag accttcctat tttaaattta
     5101 cttgttgttt taggggtttt ttgtttaatt tcttctaaaa attgactttc tgtttattta
     5161 gcaatagagc tctctacact ttgttttttt gttttgattg caagggggtc gggctatagt
     5221 gcagaggcag ggttaaaata ttttgttttg ggggctcttt cttctggttt atttttattt
     5281 ggttgtgctt tgttgtgtgg gactgggggc agtgtatatt tttattatat agaattgctt
     5341 tttaattcaa aacaaagttt ttctgacgtt tgtgtgccga ttggttacct tttaattatt
     5401 gcggctcttt tttttaaatt gtctgttgct ccttttcaca tgtgggttcc agatgtctat
     5461 gaaggggcac caacaaaaac ggttgtgtta ttagctatcg tgcctaaaac aggcattttt
     5521 tctcttttgt tttccattgg attgcccata agtcttttct taattggagt tgttttttct
     5581 ctttttgttg gggccttagg tgctttaaat caaacaagag tcaaacggct tttggcttat
     5641 agtgggattg gtcacatggg gtttctttta tggggtttag taaatggttc ttttgagagc
     5701 ctacaagcaa gtttggtcta tctttttata tacatcatta tgacgatttg tgttttttct
     5761 attgttttga gttttaatgt gtataaaaat ttacttattg aatttagtgg gctatcccgg
     5821 cttttaccct ttctttctat tacttttgga gttgtttttt tttctattgc tgggatccct
     5881 ccttttgcag ggtttttagg aaaatgggtg gttttattat ctggggttct ttctaaatct
     5941 ttttttattt ttttttttgc cgttttttgt tctgtaatag ctggggttta ttatgttaga
     6001 attgtaaaaa ttcttttttt tcaaaaaaac tctttttttt taatttcaac aaaagcttta
     6061 aaaaaagagc tcaaattaaa ttttaagagg gtttttttaa ttggcctttg tttttatttt
     6121 attttttttc tttttttttc tccacatttt gggttttgtt tcacttccca agtggttatg
     6181 gggttgtttt aaaatggaag ctcttatttt ttgttttttt ttaagtacta ttgtttccgg
     6241 aataatggtt gtttctgcct taaaccctgt gctttctatt ttttggttgg ttcttgtttt
     6301 tgttaactct gcagtttttt ttctctggtt agaggtcgac tttcttgcct taatgttttt
     6361 acttgtttat gtgggggcca ttgctgtttt gtttttgttt gtagtgatgt tattaaattt
     6421 aacagactat cctcctgttt ttagagaaga agttgatatg acaaactata tgccagtcgg
     6481 gtttctaatt ggggggtttt ttttttcaga aattgcttcc agttggtcaa ttatctttcc
     6541 tcgagttgaa agttgagatt tgtcttttcc ttggtttctt gtttcttatc ataatattga
     6601 ggcattaggg caggttttgt atataccttg tttttgttta ttttttttag caggctttgc
     6661 tttattagtt gctatggttg gtgttattgt tttaactcaa gaattagaac ctttaactaa
     6721 aaaacaagat ctttttattc aaataaatag ataatgagtg gctcttctta ttttgaacag
     6781 tttaatgttg tgtggttatt tggcttgacg aactctgcta taatgatgct tcttgtcatt
     6841 tttgtggttt tgttgttttt aaaaggaatt gatttaattc ctaaaagatg gcaatctttt
     6901 tttgaattag tgtgctttca tttttattat gtggcaaaag agaacttagg tgttgagggt
     6961 ttaaaatttt ttccttttat tctttctctc tttttttttt tagtcttctt aaatatcttt
     7021 ggtttatgcc cttatgtatt taccccaacc acccatataa ttgtaactct tgggttttct
     7081 ttttcgatta ttatcgggat tactctctct gggcttttaa ggtttaagaa agattttttt
     7141 agtattttaa tgcctagtgg ggccccttta gttttagctc ctcttttggt tttaatagaa
     7201 acggttagtt atttttctcg ggctatttct ttaggggttc gtctggccgc aaacctttct
     7261 gctggacatc ttttgtttgc catcttagcc ggttttggtg ttatttttaa atcggcaatt
     7321 gtaataatgg tttttattac actattagaa gttgctgttg cgattattca agcttatgtt
     7381 ttttgtttat tgacaactat ttatttggcg gacacacttg ttttacatta atgagtcttt
     7441 tttggttggt tcttttagtt gggacaattg gtgtgatggg ggtttcgaga gaaaaaaaaa
     7501 gtcttttaaa aaaacgagcc ctagagtggt ctttggctat tttgtttagt gctttggtct
     7561 catggggagg atttgatgga gaagggcatt ttcaatttat agacctcgtt gaatgagggt
     7621 cttttttagc ttggggccct ctcctttttg ctttagatgg tgtctctttg ttctttttgc
     7681 ttttaacaac ttttttaatt ccgatttgta ttttaataag tcagaaatcg ataaagtttt
     7741 tatttaaaga gtttttatta tgtctattct ttttagagat tttattggtt ggtgtttttt
     7801 tagtgtttga ccttttttta ttttatattt tttttgaggg tgttttaata ccaatgtttt
     7861 ttttaattgg tatttgaggc tctcgagaag aaaaagttcg tgcttctttt tatttttttt
     7921 tttttacttt tgcagggtcg gttttctttt tttttgtaat acttttttta tatcagtcaa
     7981 ctgggacaac caattatttt cttttactta atacgaagtt gtcttttagt gttcaaaaat
     8041 gagcgttggt tggtgttttt cttagttttg ctgtcaaact accgcttgtt ccttttcata
     8101 tttggcttcc acaagcgcat gtagaagcac ctgttgcagg ctctgttatt ttagcgggga
     8161 ttttattaaa actaggaggt tatggtcttt tgcgtttttc ttggcctctt ttcccagagg
     8221 cttcttttta ttgatctcca gttattgttt gctttagtgt tattgcagtt gtttacgggg
     8281 ggctgatgac atgtcgtcaa attgatttta aacgacttgt tgcttattct tctgttgcac
     8341 acatggggtt agtccccttg ggtattttca cacatattat ggaggggttg gtcggggctg
     8401 tttttttaat gttagcacat ggttttgtta gttctgctct ttttattgga gtgacttttt
     8461 tgtatgatcg tcatcacacg cgtttaataa aatattatag gggtttaact ttaactatgc
     8521 cattttttgc tgtctccatg cttgttttgt ctttatcaaa tatggggcta cctttaagtt
     8581 gcaattttgt tggggagttc ttttctttac ttgcggcgtt taaatattat tatggggttg
     8641 gggcgcttgt tgtttttggg gttctttttt ctgctattta ttctcttagt ttgtttaacc
     8701 gtatttcttt tgggggaggg tctaactatc ttctttttaa tagagactta aatcgacaag
     8761 agggctttac aatatttcct tttcttataa taatttttct tggaggggtt gtaccttttt
     8821 ttgttattaa cttggttaaa aacagtcttg tttttagccc aattggttag tcctttgatt
     8881 ttggaaagga tagtctataa ctctctttct taattagcct cttcaattag ctttttgagt
     8941 tataatagga ctgtttaaaa gaagatagtt tgaaattggc agaaaatatt agaaaataag
     9001 taaagtgggt cctttggttt tggggattaa aaagcttttg gtctgagtaa tacatgctag
     9061 tgtatgcgaa caggtgaggg tgaaagaaaa agcttatttt tttttattgt attaggaaaa
     9121 gaagaggtta ttttcttctt tccaaagatg catggtttaa ccacattttc actgaaacaa
     9181 gggaaaacat tggcagcagt aaagaatttt atgcaatata cgaaagtaag acataggcag
     9241 aaccttttaa cctgtcaaat taagtgccag cagacgcggt gaaacttaag ggtttgtttt
     9301 ttagaaaaag cagaaagcgt gtagaggtaa aacatttaaa ataaatagaa tttttttagt
     9361 aatagtgcaa tattaaaaga agaaaaagaa ttttttatgt gaagacaatt tatttttttc
     9421 tttaacacga aggttctggg agcgaacagg attagagacc ctggtagtcg atacagtaaa
     9481 agaaagtcgc ttgagtagta cggtcgcaag attaaaattc aaaaaacttg gctgttcatt
     9541 gttatttaga ggagcgtgtt gcttaattcg ataatccgcg agttacctta ccaaaactag
     9601 cttttacagg tgttgcatgg ccgtcgtcaa tttatgtttg atacaataaa ttaaacccta
     9661 gaaaggttga agtcaggtga aattgccctt atgttttggg gttaaatgcg ctacattttt
     9721 tttttaataa aaaaaaagag ttcggattgt ctttaaaaga ggatgattaa gttgaattta
     9781 atagtaattg aaaagtagag cgtttcaatg aatttgccgc aatgttagta caaattgccc
     9841 gtcgcctcta ctgaggtaaa caaagtagag taagtcgtaa catagtaagg gtgagggaac
     9901 tggcccttga tgcccaaagg ttaataatat caattattac cttgaagtta aaaatttaat
     9961 aaaagaatat agtaaggtgc ggtatcatcc atatcattta gcggaacctt ctccatgacc
    10021 ttttttgggg gcgacggccg cgtttttttt gaccattggt ttagtgtctt tttttcatta
    10081 tgggcaacgt ttttttttat gattagggct tttagttatg gttggagtta tgtttgtttg
    10141 atgacaagat gtaatacgag agtctacctt tcaagggcat cattctttaa ttgtaaaaca
    10201 aggaattaaa tatggtatgc ttttatttat tctttcagaa atcctttttt ttttttcttt
    10261 tttttgggct ttttttcata gtagtttggc ccctgcggtg gaattggggg tagtatgacc
    10321 cccacaaggt gtctctgcat taaatccttt ctctgttccc ttattaaata ctgctgtgct
    10381 attaagttcc ggggcaacgg tgacatgggc gcatcatgcc attgtttgtg gggctaaaaa
    10441 agaagcgcag ttgggtttgt ttttaacact tttattggga atagtcttta caagtttaca
    10501 ggcaattgag tattatgagg ctccgtttgc tttgtcagat tctgtttatg gatcaacttt
    10561 ttttgttgca actgggtttc atggattaca tgttttaatt ggaacgactt ttttatttgt
    10621 ttgttttttt cgtttgttat ctaatcaatt tactcggcgt caacatgtgg gttttgaggc
    10681 ggccagctgg tattgacatt ttgttgatgt tgtatggctt tttttatatt tgtgcattta
    10741 ctgatggggt acttaatgtg tgtttctttt gattggagtt taggggtttg aagtgtaaca
    10801 atcttagacc attatttttt ggttgattct ttagtaaatc atgtggcaat atattcggag
    10861 ccttttgatg tctttcctcg tgactacgat gcgttaacga cttatattaa tacaaatgcg
    10921 aataatttat ggggatcgca gataataaat cattttgagt ataatggagc gcggaatttg
    10981 gcaccctata ttcaccaagg gttagttgat ggtattgaga gttgatctcg ggagtgttct
    11041 attattattc cagatatagc tgaattaaga gcgatcacaa ccagatctta agtggccatg
    11101 ttgacaattt tgtattaatc tgggtgtttt atttacaggt ctacaagcaa tgaagtatta
    11161 tgaaacttct tttactattt ccggcccggt atatggctct actttattag ccgccggctt
    11221 atgcccctcc ttataagatg aagcagaaat aaactcttca gatgaaaatc aaattgtttc
    11281 cccctcatct cctagaagcg cagggcagat tttggctgct aatgttagtg aggaggacca
    11341 gactctttga gaaaacgatt acttggaggg gtaaaatgag aggctaaaat gtgggtttgt
    11401 ttttttttat atctttgtat ttactaatga ggtttttaaa attgtttcaa gacggggcgg
    11461 aggcttggtg tttgggtttt caagatatgg cagatccagt ggctgaagaa attatttttt
    11521 ttcatgatag ggtgatgttt ttgttggtta ttattgtaac tgttgttttg tgacttattg
    11581 gtgaggcttt aaaaaataaa ttttatgatc gttttttagt tgatggtact tttttagaaa
    11641 ttatttgaac aataataccg gcagttattt tagtttttat tgcattacct tctcttaaat
    11701 tattgtattt gatggatgaa gtggtttctc ctgctttaac cataaaggcg gttggacatc
    11761 aatgatattg gtcttacgag tattccgatt atgaggggga gacattgggg tttgattctt
    11821 atatgctttc tacatcggat ttaacttcag gggagaatcg tttgttggaa gttgacaaca
    11881 aacttattct tccaatttta actcatataa ggcttttggt tacaggagcg gatgttttgc
    11941 attcttttgc ggttccttct ttagggttaa aaatagatgc tgtcccaggt cgtcttaacc
    12001 aaacgggggt ttttattaaa aggccggggg ttttttatgg acaatgttct gagatttgtg
    12061 gtgcaaatca ttcttttatg ccaattgtta taaaaggagt ttgtattgaa gaataccttc
    12121 attctttgaa atgtattata aatacctaat tctggtagtt cttttatttt tattggggag
    12181 ctgggggata attttaaatc gaggacattt tattattatg attgtttcca ttgagctggt
    12241 tttattatct actttttttt tctttttaat aaattctaaa gaaattgatg ttttaataga
    12301 acaagtgtat atgataatgg gtttaacaat tgcggcagcg gagtcttcaa ttggtctagc
    12361 tattttggtt gcttattatc gtattcgagg gacaatagtt ttaaaatctt ttagttcttt
    12421 acgaggttaa ggatgcgttt ttttgttttt tgttttttga caattgtttt ggcggggttg
    12481 ttttctattg tttctttttt tctaggagag aaagtgccag atcgagaaaa ggtttctgct
    12541 tatgagtgtg gttttgtgcc atttagtttt ttgggccgtc ctttttcaat acgatttttt
    12601 ttaattggca tattattttt aatttttgat ttagagatta gttttttttt tccttggtgt
    12661 gttttatata attcaattgc cccttttggg ttttgaacta tggttgggtt tttctttata
    12721 ttaactttag gtttggtcta tgagtggtta aaggggggtt tagagtgaga ataaaaaaaa
    12781 gagtaaaaga aaaagtccta tctattatgg gagtagtagt tataagtatc ccaactccgg
    12841 tttctgcttt aatccatgcg gcaacaatgg ttacggcggg tgtgttttta ttaattcgag
    12901 catctccttt gtttgatgtc gttcctctta tgttaattat tataacaacg attggggttt
    12961 taacggtgtt ttttgctggt acaattggtt tggttcaaaa tgatttgaaa aaaataattg
    13021 cttattctac ttgtagtcaa ctaggatata tggttgttgc ttgtgggctt tctcattttt
    13081 ctactggttt gtttcattta atgaaccatg ctttttttaa agctttgtta tttttgagtg
    13141 cgggttcttt aatccatgcg gtggttgatg aacaagatgt aaggaaaatg ggggggctgt
    13201 cctcttttct tcctctaact tatatttttt ttattatagg atctttttct ttaatggggt
    13261 ttcctttttt aacagggttt tattcaaaag atttgatttt agagtttgct tttgggcaat
    13321 tttatttaat ttttgtttat ttactcgggt gtttctcggt tttattaact gcaatatatt
    13381 ctattcgtct aattttttta tcttttttat ccaatacaaa cttaaaacgg ggagtctttt
    13441 tttttcttaa ggaaggggac ggactgcttt tagccccctt ggggatattg gctttgggaa
    13501 gtattttttg gggttatttt tgtaaagaaa tgatttggtg ttttcaaatg gggtctttcc
    13561 ctgtgctttt tttaaatatt aaacttcttc ctgttttttt aagtttagtt ggggtttttg
    13621 gagtgctttt ttttttttat ttttttttat ctaaaacttt gtttttcttt ttttctattt
    13681 attgtttttt aggctctgct tgacaaatta attatttttt taattttttt tttataaaaa
    13741 aaatatataa aataggacat ataattacaa atttaactct tgataagggg gtcttagagc
    13801 ttattggacc aaagggaatt gttagttttt tgattttaca agtacaaaga ttaagtagtt
    13861 ttcagtctgg gcttgttttt aattatgctt tggttttctt tattggagtt gttgttttta
    13921 tggttttatt gtagagaatt cggttaaagt aagccattgg ccttcaaagc taaaaatgta
    13981 ggtgcaagtc ctactttctc tgaaaatgcc acaattaaac acaataatgt ttttaaatca
    14041 atacgggtgt actttttttt tgttttttgt tcttttattt ttttttttgt ttattctttt
    14101 accccaagta aaaaaaaact ttttttttag aaaaaaaata agtacaaagg gaatttcaaa
    14161 agagtctctt ttaataaaag aggttgtttt tatttgatta taatgaaaaa taactatttt
    14221 attcgttggg ttttttcgac aaatcataaa gacataggta ctttatattt agtttttggt
    14281 attggagccg gtctaattgg gactgctttt agtatgctta tacgattgga gctttctgcg
    14341 ccaggcgcta tgttaggtga tgatcatctt tataatgtaa ttgtaacagc acatgctttt
    14401 attatgattt tttttttagt aatgccggtt atgattgggg ggtttggaaa ctggttagtg
    14461 ccattatata ttggggcacc ggatatggcg ttcccccgat taaataatat tagtttttgg
    14521 ttattaccac ctgctttgtt tttattgtta ggctctgctt ttgttgaaca aggcgcagga
    14581 acgggatgaa cggtttatcc tcctctttct gatatttatg cgcactctgg gggttctgtt
    14641 gacatggtta tttttagtct tcatttggct ggggtttctt ctatcttagg agcaataaac
    14701 tttattacaa cgattttcaa catgcgagcc cctggtgttt cttttaatag aatgcctttg
    14761 tttgtttggt ctattttaat aactgctttt ttattacttt tatctttgcc tgtgttagcg
    14821 ggtgcaatta ctatgttatt aacagatcga aattttaata caactttttt tgatccttct
    14881 ggaggtggtg atcctatttt attccaacat ttattttggt tttttgggca tcctgaagtt
    14941 tatattttaa ttttgcctgg ttttggtatg atttctcaaa taatacctac ttttgttgct
    15001 aaaaaacaaa tttttgggta tttagggatg gtttatgcga tgctttcaat cggtcttctt
    15061 gggtttattg tttgagccca tcatatgttt acagttggga tggatgtgga cacaagagcc
    15121 tattttactg cggcaactat gattattgcc gtgccaactg gaataaaagt gtttagttgg
    15181 ttggccacta tttatggtgg cactttaaga ttagacactc ctatgctttg ggctatgggt
    15241 tttgtttttt tatttacaat aggcggttta acaggggtta tattagcaaa tagttctctt
    15301 gatattgttc tacatgacac atattatgta gttgcacatt ttcattatgt tctttctatg
    15361 ggggctgtct ttgctatttt tggggggttt tattattgaa ttgggaaaat tagtggatat
    15421 tgttataacg aactctatgg taagatccat ttttggttga tgtttatagg ggttaatttg
    15481 acgtttttcc cccaacactt tttgggtttg acaggttttc caagacgata ttcggatttt
    15541 gcagatgctt ttgcgggttg aaacttaata agttccttag gttctgttgt ttcaattttg
    15601 ggcgttattt ggtttctata tattgtattt gatctttttg ttaaagaaga aaagttctta
    15661 ggttgaacga atcagagctc tttagagtgg gttcatcttt ctcccccttt atttcatact
    15721 tatgaggagc tgccttttgt tatagaaata caaacaaata atggacatcg aagtagtaca
    15781 ccatatttat aattgttttg ttaaaaccga tatagtaaat tcaactaatt tcatttgagt
    15841 agtggaacat ctggatatca aatgtgggat cggtcgacta ggaggtgact ccttgtctat
    15901 attttaaatc gcatgatagt gaaaaataat tcttttatcc gttgggtttt atcgacaagt
    15961 cataaaggca tagtaacttt atttttagtt tttggtttga ttctatgatt ttgcttctgc
    16021 gggcctagcc aggctctttg ccaagacgat tatatactgg ctaatgaatt aatagacttt
    16081 ctcagaggtt actgtcccga cgagcaaatt aaagtaaaaa attattggga gctcgtccat
    16141 tatttaagaa tagatagagg gaatttgagt ggcttcgctt tattggatca ttttacatgg
    16201 tcttctgatg accccatgac ggaagatttt atcgccgcgg gacttgatga atggagtgcg
    16261 gttaaaaata tttttcttaa tgatttgaag gagatgcgag aaacttattg ttatcatgtt
    16321 gaaaaagact aactttcaac tatttaatgg agtagatttt aagtaatttc aagtattatt
    16381 attttagaaa taaatttggg atgtttttag tatgcttata cgattggaat ttttttttta
    16441 ttttggaaag aggtcgatgt ccggtt
//
