# Supplementary material for: Characterization of the complete mitochondrial genome sequences of three Merulinidae corals and novel insights into the phylogenetics
Source: PeerJ. 2020 Jan 24;8:e8455. doi: 10.7717/peerj.8455 (PMC6984341; doi:10.7717/peerj.8455)
Supplement: Dataset S3 — The complete mitochondrial genome of H. exesa was 17,790 bp in length with GenBank accession no. MH086217. [file peerj-08-8455-s003.gbk]

LOCUS       6044                   17790 bp    DNA     Circular    INV 15-MAR-2018
DEFINITION  Hydnophora exesa mitochondrion, complete genome.
ACCESSION   6044
VERSION
KEYWORDS    .
SOURCE      mitochondrion Hydnophora exesa
  ORGANISM  Hydnophora exesa
            Eukaryota; Metazoa; Cnidaria; Anthozoa; Hexacorallia; Scleractinia;
            Faviina; Merulinidae; Hydnophora.
REFERENCE   1  (bases 1 to 17790)
  AUTHORS   NIU,W. and TIAN,P.
  TITLE     Complete mitochondrial genome of the Hydnophora exesa(Scleractinia,
            Merulinidae) Mitogenome characterization and phylogenetic
            positioning
  JOURNAL   Unpublished
REFERENCE   2  (bases 1 to 17790)
  AUTHORS   NIU,W. and TIAN,P.
  TITLE     Direct Submission
  JOURNAL   Submitted (15-MAR-2018) Laboratory of Marine Biology and Ecology,
            Third Institute of Oceanography, SOA, 178DA XUE ROAD, XIA MEN, FU
            JIAN 361005, CHINA
COMMENT     Bankit Comment: TOTAL # OF SEQS:1.
            
            ##Assembly-Data-START##
            Assembly Method       :: Geneious v. v. R9
            Assembly Name         :: Hydnophora exesa
            Coverage              :: 38 X
            Sequencing Technology :: Illumina
            ##Assembly-Data-END##
FEATURES             Location/Qualifiers
     source          1..17790
                     /organism="Hydnophora exesa"
                     /organelle="mitochondrion"
                     /mol_type="genomic DNA"
                     /specimen_voucher="6044"
                     /db_xref="taxon:154326"
     tRNA            1..72
                     /product="tRNA-Met"
     rRNA            301..1998
                     /product="16S ribosomal RNA"
     gene            2049..2759
                     /gene="nad5"
     CDS             2049..2759
                     /gene="nad5"
                     /codon_start=1
                     /transl_table=4
                     /product="NADH dehydrogenase subunit 5"
                     /translation="MYLLILFFPLVGSILTGCFGRHIGEKGAGILTSCCLIIGLSYSV
                     LVGIEILFNSTATFIRLWKWFDSGFFLVFFDLQFDGLVAVMLFVVFLVSTLVHVFSIA
                     YMRGDPHVPRFMAYLSLFTFLMVFLVTSANFLQLFIGWEGVGLCSYLLINFWLTRLEA
                     NRAAIKAMLVNKVGDIGLLLAMFLLWKTFGSLDFSSVFNLVSPSKEVFFICLFLFFGV
                     MGKSAQLGLHTWLPDAMEG"
     intron          2760..13002
                     /product="group I intron"
     gene            2870..3817
                     /gene="nad1"
     CDS             2870..3817
                     /gene="nad1"
                     /codon_start=1
                     /transl_table=4
                     /product="NADH dehydrogenase subunit 1"
                     /translation="MWSTFFYLIKAVFVIVPLLIAVAFLTLAERKILGYMQMRKGPNV
                     VGGGLLQPFADGIKLFLKEMIIPHQASAFVYFFAPVASFTLAFIVWGILPYGRGIGIS
                     DFNIGLLWVLAISSISVYAVLMSGWGSRSKYAFLGAIRAAAQMISYEVSIGLILISVL
                     LCVGSLAFNKIVLAQNFIWFFIPFFPIVVMFLVSILAETNRAPFDLTEGESELVSGYN
                     VEYASMSFALFFLAEYAHIIFMSCLTILLFFGGWLGLPFGLKVVFIVCFFLWARASFP
                     RIRYDQLMALLWKGYLPFSLGVVLFVASVLFGFNGPSPI"
     gene            3820..4959
                     /gene="cytb"
     CDS             3820..4959
                     /gene="cytb"
                     /codon_start=1
                     /transl_table=4
                     /product="Cytochrome b"
                     /translation="MPLRKDNPILSPVNGFLVDLPSPSNISYFWNFGSLLGLCLVLQI
                     ITGCFLSMHYCSDAGLAFASIGHIMRDVNYGFLLRYLHANGASLFFFCLYIHIGRGLY
                     YGGYLKFHVWSVGVLLFLLTMATAFMGYVLPWGQMSFWGATVITNLLSAIPYFGVDIV
                     QWVWGGFSVSGATLNRFFSLHFLLPFILAFLAIIHLVYLHVDGSNNPVGLNSSMDSVS
                     FHTFYTSKDLFGFFFLFFLFFFFVFFWPNFLGDAENFIQANSLVTPVHIQPEWYFLFA
                     YAILRSIPNKLGGVVAMFCSILILFFLPILHKSVLKGLSFRPLGRMAFWFLIVNFGLL
                     TWIGSQVVEEPFILIGQVLSFFYFFYFLVLVPVLGVLENQLLKRN"
     gene            5177..6271
                     /gene="nad2"
     CDS             5177..6271
                     /gene="nad2"
                     /codon_start=1
                     /transl_table=4
                     /product="NADH dehydrogenase subunit 2"
                     /translation="MLVVLGIFCLISSKNWLSVYLAIELSTLCFFVLIARGSGYSAEA
                     GLKYFVLGALSSGLFLFGCALLCGTGGSVYFYYIELLFNSKQSFSDVCVPIGYLLIIA
                     ALFFKLSVAPFHMWVPDVYEGAPTKTVVLLAIVPKIGIFSLLFSIGLPISLFLIGVVF
                     SLFVGALGALNQTRVKRLLAYSGIGHMGFLLWGLVNGSFESLQASLVYLFIYIIMTIC
                     VFSIVLSFNVYKNLLIEFSGLSRLLPFLSITFGVVFFSIAGIPPFAGFLGKWVVLLSG
                     VLSKSFFIFFFAVFCSVIAGVYYVRIVKILFFQKNSLFLISTKALKKELKLNFKRVFL
                     IGLCFYFIFFLFFSPHFGFCFTSQVVMGLF"
     gene            6273..6833
                     /gene="nad6"
     CDS             6273..6833
                     /gene="nad6"
                     /codon_start=1
                     /transl_table=4
                     /product="NADH dehydrogenase subunit 6"
                     /translation="MEALIFCFFLSTIISGIMVVSALNPVLSIFWLVLVFVNSAVFFL
                     WLEVDFLALMFLLVYVGAIAVLFLFVVMLLNLTDYPPVFREEVDMTNYMPVGFLIGGF
                     FFSEIASSWSIIFPRVESWDLSFPWFLVSYHNIEALGQVLYIPCFCLFFLAGFALLVA
                     MVGVIVLTQELEPLTKKQDLFIQINR"
     gene            6833..7510
                     /gene="atp6"
     CDS             6833..7510
                     /gene="atp6"
                     /codon_start=1
                     /transl_table=4
                     /product="ATP synthase 6"
                     /translation="MSGSSYFEQFNVVWLFGLTNSAIMMLLVIFVVLLFLKGVDLIPK
                     RWQSFFELVCFHFYYVAKENLGVEGLKFFPFILSLFFFLVFLNIFGLCPYVFTPTTHI
                     IVTLGFSFSIIIGITLSGLLRFKKDFFSILMPSGAPLVLAPLLVLIETVSYFSRAISL
                     GVRLAANLSAGHLLFAILAGFGVIFKSAIVIMVFITLLEMAVAIIQAYVFCLLTTIYL
                     ADTLVLH"
     gene            7510..8949
                     /gene="nad4"
     CDS             7510..8949
                     /gene="nad4"
                     /codon_start=1
                     /transl_table=4
                     /product="NADH dehydrogenase subunit 4"
                     /translation="MSLFWLILLVGTIGVMGVSREKKSLLKKRALEWSLAILFSALVS
                     WGGFDGEGHFQFIELVEWGSFLAWGPLLFALDGVSLFFLLLTTFLIPICILISQKSTK
                     FLFKEFLLCLFFLEILLVGVFLVFDLFLFYIFFEGVLIPMFFLIGIWGSREEKVRASF
                     YFFFFTFAGSVFFFFVILFLYQSTGTTNYFLLLNTKLSLSVQKWALVGVFLSFAVKLP
                     LVPFHIWLPQAHVEAPVAGSVILAGILLKLGGYGLLRFSWPLFPEASFYWSPVIVCFS
                     VIAVIYGGLMTCRQIDFKRLVAYSSVAHMGLVPLGIFTHIMEGLVGAVFLMLAHGFVS
                     SALFIGVTFLYDRHHTRLIKYYRGLTLTMPFFAVSMLFLSLSNMGLPLSCNFVGEFFS
                     LLAAFKYYYGVGVLVVFGVLFSAIYSLSLFNRISFGGGSNYLLFNRDLNRQEGFTIFP
                     FLIIIFLGGVVPFFVINLVKNSLVFSPIG"
     rRNA            9056..9965
                     /product="12S ribosomal RNA"
     gene            10084..10863
                     /gene="cox3"
     CDS             10084..10863
                     /gene="cox3"
                     /codon_start=1
                     /transl_table=4
                     /product="Cytochrome c oxidase subunit III"
                     /translation="MRYHPYHLAEPSPWPFLGATAAFFLTIGLVSFFHYGQRFFLWLG
                     LLVMVGVMFVWWQDVIRESTFQGHHSLIVKQGIKYGMLLFILSEVLFFFSFFWAFFHS
                     SLAPAVELGVVWPPQGVSALNPFSVPLLNTAVLLSSGATVTWAHHAIVCGAKKEAQLG
                     LFLTLLLGIVFTSLQAIEYYEAPFALSDSVYGSTFFVATGFHGLHVLIGTTFLFVCFF
                     RLLSNQFTRRQHVGFEAASWYWHFVDVVWLFLYLCIYWWGT"
     gene            11607..12284
                     /gene="cox2"
     CDS             11607..12284
                     /gene="cox2"
                     /codon_start=1
                     /transl_table=4
                     /product="Cytochrome c oxidase subunit II"
                     /translation="MGFQDMADPVAEEIIFFHDRVMFLLVIIVTVVLWLIGEALKNKF
                     YDRFLVDGTFLEIIWTIIPAVILVFIALPSLKLLYLMDEVVSPALTIKAVGHQWYWSY
                     EYSDYEGETLGFDSYMLSTSDLTSGENRLLEVDNKLILPILTHIRLLVTGADVLHSFA
                     VPSLGLKIDAVPGRLNQTGVFIKRPGVFYGQCSEICGANHSFMPIVIKGVCIEEYLHS
                     LKCIINT"
     gene            12336..12602
                     /gene="nad4L"
     CDS             12336..12602
                     /gene="nad4L"
                     /codon_start=1
                     /transl_table=4
                     /product="NADH dehydrogenase subunit 4L"
                     /translation="MFLLGSWGIVLNRGHFIIMIVSIELVLLSTFFFFLINSKEIDVL
                     IEQVYMIMGLTIAAAESSIGLAILVAYYRIRGTIVLKSFSSLRG"
     gene            12605..12946
                     /gene="nad3"
     CDS             12605..12946
                     /gene="nad3"
                     /codon_start=1
                     /transl_table=4
                     /product="NADH dehydrogenase subunit 3"
                     /translation="MRFFVFCFLTIVLAGLFSIVSFFLGEKVPDREKVSAYECGFVPF
                     SFLGRPFSIRFFLIGILFLIFDLEISFFFPWCVLYNSIAPFGFWTMVGFFFILTLGLV
                     YEWLKGGLEWE"
     gene            13003..14106
                     /gene="nad5"
     CDS             13003..14106
                     /gene="nad5"
                     /codon_start=1
                     /transl_table=4
                     /product="NADH dehydrogenase subunit 5"
                     /translation="-
                     TPVSALIHAATMVTAGVFLLIRASPLFDVVPLMLIIITTIGVLTVFFAGTIGLVQNDL
                     KKIIAYSTCSQLGYMVVACGLSHFSTGLFHLMNHAFFKALLFLSAGSLIHAVVDEQDV
                     RKMGGLSSFLPLTYIFFIIGSFSLMGFPFLTGFYSKDLILEFAFGQYYLFFVYLLGCF
                     SVLLTAIYSIRLIFLSFLSNTNLKRGVFFFLKEGEGLLLAPLGILALGSIFWGYFCKE
                     MIWCFQMGTFPVLFLNIKLLPVFLSLVGVFGVLFFFYFFLSKTLFFFFSIYCFLGSAW
                     QINYFFNFFFIKKIYKIGHLITNLTLDKGVLELIGPKGIVNFLILQVQRLSSFQSGLV
                     FNYALVFFIGVVVFMVLL"
     tRNA            14105..14175
                     /product="tRNA-Trp"
     gene            14179..14376
                     /gene="atp8"
     CDS             14179..14376
                     /gene="atp8"
                     /codon_start=1
                     /transl_table=4
                     /product="ATP synthase 8"
                     /translation="MPQLNTTMFLNQYGCTFFLFFVLLFFFLFILLPQVKKNFFFRKK
                     INTKDFLKESLLIKKVVFIWL"
     gene            15119..16660
                     /gene="cox1"
     CDS             15119..16660
                     /gene="cox1"
                     /codon_start=1
                     /transl_table=4
                     /product="Cytochrome c oxidase subunit I"
                     /translation="MRWVFSTNHKDIGTLYLVFGVGAGLIGTAFSMLIRLELSAPGAM
                     LGDDHLYNVIVTAHAFIMIFFLVMPVMIGGFGNWLVPLYIGAPDMAFPRLNNISFWLL
                     PPALFLLLGSAFVEQGAGTGWTVYPPLSDIYAHSGGSVDMVIFSLHLAGVSSILGAIN
                     FITTIFNMRAPGVSFNRMPLFVWSILITAFLLLLSLPVLAGAITMLLTDRNFNTTFFD
                     PSGGGDPILFQHLFWFFGHPEVYILILPGFGMISQIIPTFVAKKQIFGYLGMVYAMLS
                     IGLLGFIVWAHHMFTVGMDVDTRAYFTAATMIIAVPTGIKVFSWLATIYGGTLRLDTP
                     MLWAMGFVFLFTIGGLTGVILANSSLDIVLHDTYYVVAHFHYVLSMGAVFAIFGGFYY
                     WIGKISGYCYNEFYGKVHFWLMFIGVNLTFFPQHFLGLTGFPRRYSDFADAFAGWNLI
                     SSLGSVVSILGVIWFLYIVFDLFVKEEKFLGWTNQGSLEWVHLSPPLFHTYEELPFVI
                     EIQTE"
BASE COUNT     4441 a   2305 c   3632 g   7412 t
ORIGIN      
        1 ggtaagaaag actaagggat agtcttcggg ttcatacccc gagaaaagtg agttcgagtc
       61 tcactcttac aaaactgtcc ctgtctcttg ttcttacaac aatatgtttc cctcaatttt
      121 ggtttctcct tttattgaag attatttttt tttggggtga gggttaaaaa agaagaaaac
      181 taaaaaaaaa gaagatggct aagataaact aaaatcagac gacagaccct tcgaaacggc
      241 gaaaagacgc attagttgtt gcttctgcgg aaaagcgagc ctgaggtttg aattgaaaca
      301 tcttaatacc gagtaaaaat caaacgagat tccgagagta gtggcgagcg aagttggagt
      361 tgtgtaaaaa ggggtcatag atctagacta aacgttagtt tatactgata gtaagagtac
      421 tgtaaaggaa agttgaaaga gagttgaaaa gagctggaat cttttttttt taagcagctt
      481 taaaacagcg taccttttgt ataatgggta aaagagatta atttggcata tttaaaaacg
      541 gaaaattaaa agaagttttt tttagtcaaa atacccgaaa ccaagtgatt taatcatgaa
      601 tagtacacaa gaacgaactg gtggttgtgg caaaaccctc agaagatttg tgattagggg
      661 tgaaagacca atcgaacttg gatatagctg gttttttgcg aaaactattt aagtagtgcc
      721 ctttttgttt tatttttttt gtaataaaat aaaaaatcaa ataaaaaaaa agtagacaaa
      781 caaaaagtga aaagattttt tgttaaaaga gaaagctcaa agcagaagtt aaagtcattt
      841 gtttcttttt agtgtaaaaa aaaaacaagg cctagacaat aaaaaagtag gcttagagcc
      901 agccatcttt taaaaagtgc gtagttgttt atttaataat ttaatttttt ttttaatttt
      961 ggtggttaaa atcaaaccaa aactctgcaa atagaatttt ttaatagcaa aatataccgt
     1021 ttttcagtag aaacaatttt tatatgagta atctaaattt attatttttt tttctttata
     1081 ttaccacttt cgggttatac agacccttag agttttttta tgggaatttt ttttttatat
     1141 attatatcag gaaaaaccaa gaagaggagc tgtttttcta actaaagaaa gaaaaaaaag
     1201 agagacacat ttttttaagg aactcggcaa aagagaactt cgactgttta ccaaaaacat
     1261 agctttttgc tttttataaa aggtgagacc tgccctatgg ttggatctaa aaaagtttgt
     1321 tttgcttatt aataaagaca gctaaatggc cgcggtaaca ctaactgtga aaatgtagcg
     1381 taatcaattg ttaattaatt gttgaccggt atgaatggtg tcacgaaagt ttctctgtct
     1441 taaaaaaata cttaatgaaa ttgaatttgt agtgaagatg ctacattaaa attgtaagac
     1501 gagaagtccc catggagctt tactgagggc ttagattttt ctataagcgg gacagttttg
     1561 ttggggcgac agttttttaa aaagtaacaa aaacgaacta tggcttagct tcaccctgaa
     1621 aaatttttta agggacattt ttggtgtgtt ttatgatccg ttgtttggaa tgaaaaaaac
     1681 aacgaaaaca aataaaagtt accctgggga taacagcgca ataacgtttg agagttaatc
     1741 aacgacggtg tttgcgacct cgatgttgaa ttgcagcgtc ctaggaagta gtcactccta
     1801 agggttggtt tgttcaccca ttaaagctgt acatgatttg agttaaaagc gtggtaacac
     1861 agcttggttt ctatctacaa tgataaacac agatattttg ttttttagta cgaaaggatc
     1921 aaaaattaat agttctctaa agacaactat tctttaagtt aggattgctt ctaaaaaaaa
     1981 aaagaaatat tttttgtttg gttttatttt agaaaaaaaa aagaaataat ttttgtttgg
     2041 ttttatttat gtatctttta attttatttt tccctttagt tggatcaatt ttaactggtt
     2101 gttttggaag gcatatagga gaaaagggag cagggatttt aacttcatgt tgtttaatta
     2161 tcggtttgtc ttattctgtt ttagttggaa tagaaatttt atttaattca acggcaacat
     2221 ttattagact atgaaagtgg tttgactctg ggttttttct tgtttttttt gatttgcagt
     2281 ttgatggttt agttgcagtt atgttgtttg tggtttttct tgtttctact ttggttcatg
     2341 ttttttctat tgcttatatg cgaggggacc ctcatgtgcc tcggtttatg gcataccttt
     2401 ctttgtttac ttttttaatg gttttcttag tcactagcgc taattttctt caattgttta
     2461 ttggatgaga aggagttggt ctttgttctt atttattaat taatttttga ttaacaagac
     2521 ttgaggcaaa tcgagcagca attaaagcca tgttggttaa taaagttggt gacataggct
     2581 tgcttttagc aatgttcctt ctttgaaaaa cttttgggtc attagatttt tcttctgttt
     2641 ttaatttagt ttctccttct aaggaagttt tttttatttg tttattttta ttttttgggg
     2701 taatgggtaa gtcagctcaa ttagggttac atacttggct gccggatgcc atggagggtt
     2761 gttgggcctc ttaattaaaa aattgattaa aacaaaccac tatgcacagg aaagacaatt
     2821 gttcaccagt gggcaataaa acgtttgttt ttaatgccta agagacttta tgtggtctac
     2881 ttttttttat ttgattaaag ctgtttttgt tattgttcct ttacttattg ctgtggcctt
     2941 tttaacttta gcagaacgaa aaatcttagg atatatgcaa atgagaaaag ggccaaatgt
     3001 tgtagggggc gggttacttc agccttttgc agatgggata aaattatttc ttaaagaaat
     3061 gatcatccct catcaggcaa gtgcttttgt ttactttttt gccccagttg cttcttttac
     3121 attagcattt attgtttggg gaattcttcc ttatggaaga ggtattggta taagtgattt
     3181 taatattggt cttttgtggg ttttggccat ttcttctata agtgtttatg ctgttttaat
     3241 gtctgggtgg ggaagtcgtt caaaatatgc ttttttaggg gcgattcgcg cggctgcgca
     3301 aatgataagt tatgaggttt cgattgggtt gatcttgatt tctgttcttt tatgtgttgg
     3361 ctctttggct tttaataaaa ttgttttggc acaaaatttt atttgattct ttattccttt
     3421 ttttcctatt gttgtaatgt ttttggtttc tattttagca gaaacgaatc gtgccccatt
     3481 tgatttaacg gaaggagaat cggagcttgt ttcgggttat aatgttgaat atgcctctat
     3541 gtctttcgca ttattttttt tagcagagta tgcacatatt atttttatga gttgtttgac
     3601 tattctttta ttttttggag ggtggttggg cctacctttt ggtttgaaag ttgtttttat
     3661 tgtttgtttt tttttatggg cacgagcgtc ttttccaagg attcgatatg accaattaat
     3721 ggccctatta tgaaaggggt atttgccttt tagtttgggg gttgttcttt ttgttgctag
     3781 tgttttgttt ggatttaatg gtccttctcc aatataggaa tgccattacg aaaggacaac
     3841 ccgattttat ctccagttaa tgggtttctc gtagacttgc cctctccttc aaatataagt
     3901 tatttttgaa actttgggtc tttattagga ttgtgtttag ttttacaaat tataacaggg
     3961 tgttttttat cgatgcatta ttgttcagat gcgggtcttg cgtttgcttc tattgggcac
     4021 ataatgcgcg atgttaacta tgggttttta ttaagatatt tacatgcaaa tggtgcttct
     4081 ttgttttttt tttgtcttta tattcatatt ggacgagggt tatattacgg ggggtatttg
     4141 aaatttcatg tttggagtgt tggagttttg ctttttttat tgactatggc gaccgctttt
     4201 atgggttatg ttttgccttg gggccaaatg tctttttggg gtgcgactgt tattacgaat
     4261 ttattatctg caatacccta ttttggggtg gatattgttc aatgggtttg aggtggtttt
     4321 agtgtttctg gggctacatt aaatcggttt tttagtttgc atttcttgct cccttttatt
     4381 ttagcctttc ttgctattat tcatttagtt tatttacatg ttgatgggtc aaataatcct
     4441 gtcggcttaa actcttcgat ggacagtgtt tcttttcata ctttttatac ttcgaaagat
     4501 ctttttggtt tctttttttt atttttttta tttttttttt ttgttttttt ttggcctaat
     4561 ttcttaggag acgcagagaa ttttattcag gcgaattctt tagttactcc tgttcacatt
     4621 caacccgagt ggtacttttt atttgcttat gccattttgc gttcaatacc aaataaattg
     4681 gggggggttg ttgctatgtt ttgtagtatt ttaattttat tttttttacc cattttacac
     4741 aaaagtgttt taaaaggact gtctttccgc cctttgggac gaatggcgtt ttggtttttg
     4801 atagttaatt ttggtctttt gacttgaatc gggtcgcaag tagttgaaga gccctttatt
     4861 ttaatcgggc aagttctttc ttttttttat tttttttatt ttttagttct tgtgcctgtg
     4921 ttgggtgttt tagaaaatca attattaaaa agaaattaac gaaatttttc ttttcggtgg
     4981 ttttatatta agtttggtgg gtttgggctt tcgtggtttt cttttaaagt tttctttttt
     5041 tttttttttg gttttttttt atttttggtt ttttgagtta gagtgagcca aaatttttgt
     5101 tttagttggg ggcttcgcgg ttttactctt attaggacca aaaaaagaag aacaaacaga
     5161 cattcctatt ttaaatttac ttgttgtttt agggattttt tgtttaattt cttctaaaaa
     5221 ttggctttct gtttatttag caatagagct ctctacactt tgtttttttg ttttgattgc
     5281 aagggggtcg ggctatagtg cagaggcagg gttaaaatat tttgttttgg gggctctttc
     5341 ttctggttta tttttatttg gttgtgcttt gttgtgtgga actgggggca gtgtatattt
     5401 ttattatata gaattgcttt ttaattcaaa acaaagtttt tctgacgttt gtgtgccgat
     5461 tgggtacctt ttaattattg cggctctttt ttttaaattg tctgttgctc cttttcacat
     5521 gtgggtacca gatgtctatg aaggggcccc aacaaaaacg gttgttttat tagctatcgt
     5581 gcctaaaata ggcatttttt ctcttttgtt ttccattggg ttgcccataa gtcttttctt
     5641 aattggagtt gttttttctc tttttgttgg ggccttaggt gctttaaatc aaacaagagt
     5701 caaacgactt ttggcttata gtgggattgg tcacatgggg tttcttttat ggggtttagt
     5761 aaatggttct tttgagagct tacaagcaag tttggtctat ctttttatat acatcattat
     5821 gacgatttgt gttttttcta ttgttttgag ttttaatgtg tataaaaatt tacttattga
     5881 atttagtggg ctatcccggc ttttaccctt tctttctatt acttttggag ttgttttttt
     5941 ttctattgct gggatccctc cttttgcagg gtttttagga aaatgggtgg ttttattatc
     6001 tggggttctt tctaaatctt tttttatttt tttttttgcc gttttttgtt ctgtaattgc
     6061 tggggtttat tatgttagaa ttgtaaaaat tctttttttt caaaaaaact ctttgttttt
     6121 aatttcaaca aaagctttaa aaaaagagct caaattaaat tttaagaggg tttttttaat
     6181 tggcctttgt ttttatttta ttttttttct ttttttttct ccacattttg ggttttgttt
     6241 cacttcccaa gtggttatgg ggttgtttta aaatggaagc tcttattttt tgtttttttt
     6301 taagtacaat tatttccgga ataatggttg tttctgccct aaaccctgtg ctttctattt
     6361 tttggttggt tcttgttttt gttaactctg cagttttttt tctctgatta gaggttgact
     6421 ttcttgcctt aatgttttta cttgtttatg tgggggccat tgctgttttg tttttgtttg
     6481 tagtgatgtt attaaattta acagactatc ctcctgtttt tagagaagaa gttgatatga
     6541 caaactatat gccagtcggg tttctaattg gagggttttt tttttcagaa attgcttcca
     6601 gttgatcaat tatctttcct cgagttgaaa gttgagattt gtcttttcct tggtttcttg
     6661 tttcttatca taatattgag gcattagggc aggttttgta tataccttgt ttttgtttat
     6721 tttttttagc aggctttgct ttattagttg ctatggttgg tgttattgtt ttaactcaag
     6781 aattagaacc tttaactaaa aaacaagatc tttttattca aataaataga taatgagtgg
     6841 ctcttcttat tttgaacagt ttaatgttgt gtggctattt ggcttgacga actctgctat
     6901 aatgatgctt cttgtcattt ttgtggtttt gttattttta aaaggagttg atttgattcc
     6961 taaaagatgg caatcttttt ttgaattagt gtgctttcat ttttattatg tggcgaaaga
     7021 gaacttaggt gttgagggtt taaaattttt tccttttatt ctttctctct tttttttttt
     7081 agtcttttta aatatctttg gtttatgtcc ttatgtattt accccaacca ctcatataat
     7141 tgtaactctt gggttttctt tttcgattat tatcgggatt actctctctg ggcttttaag
     7201 gtttaaaaaa gattttttta gtattttaat gcctagtggg gcccctttag ttttagctcc
     7261 tcttttggtt ttaatagaaa cggttagtta tttttctcgg gctatttctt tgggggttcg
     7321 tttggccgca aacctttctg ctggacatct tttgtttgcc atcttagccg gctttggtgt
     7381 tatttttaaa tcggcaattg taataatggt ttttattaca ctattagaaa tggctgttgc
     7441 gattattcaa gcttatgttt tttgtttatt gacaactatt tatttggcgg acacacttgt
     7501 tttacattaa tgagtctttt ttggttgatt cttttagttg gaacaattgg tgtgatgggg
     7561 gtttcgagag aaaaaaaaag tcttttaaaa aaacgagccc tagagtggtc tttggctatt
     7621 ttgtttagtg ctttggtttc atggggagga tttgatggag aagggcattt tcaatttata
     7681 gaactcgttg aatgagggtc ttttttagct tggggccctc tcctttttgc tttagatggt
     7741 gtctctttgt tctttttgct tttaacaact tttttaattc cgatttgtat tttaataagt
     7801 cagaaatcga caaagttttt atttaaagag tttttattat gtctattctt tttagagatt
     7861 ttattggttg gtgttttttt agtttttgac ctttttttat tttatatttt ttttgagggt
     7921 gttttaatac caatgttttt tttaattggt atttgaggct ctcgagaaga aaaagttcgt
     7981 gcttcttttt attttttttt ttttactttt gcagggtcgg ttttcttttt ttttgtaata
     8041 ctttttttat atcagtcaac tgggacaacc aattattttc ttttacttaa tacgaagttg
     8101 tctttgagtg ttcaaaaatg agcgttggtt ggtgtttttc ttagttttgc tgtcaaacta
     8161 ccgcttgttc cttttcatat ttggcttcca caagcgcatg tagaagcgcc tgttgcaggc
     8221 tctgttattt tagcggggat tttattaaaa ctaggaggtt atggtctttt gcgtttttct
     8281 tggcctcttt ttccagaggc ttctttttat tgatctccag ttattgtttg ttttagtgtt
     8341 attgcagtta tttacggggg gctgatgaca tgtcgtcaaa ttgattttaa acgacttgtt
     8401 gcttattctt ctgttgcaca catggggtta gtccccttgg gtattttcac acatattatg
     8461 gaggggttgg tcggggctgt ttttttaatg ttagcacatg gttttgttag ttctgctctt
     8521 tttattggag tgactttttt gtatgatcgt catcacacgc gtttaataaa atattatagg
     8581 ggtctaactt taactatgcc attttttgct gtctccatgc tttttttgtc tttatcaaat
     8641 atggggctac ctttaagttg caattttgtt ggggagttct tttctttact tgcggcgttt
     8701 aaatattatt atggggttgg ggtgcttgtt gtttttgggg ttcttttttc tgctatttat
     8761 tctcttagtt tgtttaaccg tatttctttt gggggagggt ctaactatct tctttttaat
     8821 agagacttaa atcgtcaaga gggctttaca atatttcctt ttcttataat aatttttctt
     8881 ggaggggttg tacctttttt tgttattaac ttggttaaaa acagtcttgt ttttagccca
     8941 attggttagc cttttgattt ttgaaaggat aattctcttt cttaattagc tttttgagtt
     9001 attataggac tgtttaaaag aagatagttt gaaattggca gaaaataagt aaagtgggtc
     9061 ctttggtttt ggggattaaa aagcttttgg tctgagtaat acatgctagt gtatgcgaac
     9121 aggtgagggt gaaagaaaaa gcttattttt ttttattgta ttaggaaaag aagaggttat
     9181 tttcttcttt ccaaagatgc atggtttaac cacattttca ctgaaacaag ggaaaacatt
     9241 ggcagcagta aagaatttta tgcaatatac gaaagtaaga cataggcaga accttttaac
     9301 ctgtcaaatt aagtgccagc agacgcggtg aaacttaagg gtttgttttt tagaaaaagc
     9361 agaaagcgtg taaaggtaaa acatttaaaa taaatagaat ttttttagta atagtgcaat
     9421 attaaaagaa gaaaaagaat tttttatgtg aagacaattt atttttttct ttaacacgaa
     9481 ggttctggga gcgaacagga ttagagaccc tggtagtcga tacagtaaaa gaaagtcgct
     9541 tgagtagtac ggtcgcaaga ttaaaattca aaaaacttgg ctgttcattg ttatttagag
     9601 gagcgtgttg cttaattcga taatccgcga gttaccttac caaaactagc tttttcaggt
     9661 gttgcatggc cgtcgtcaat ttatgtttga tacaataaat taaaccctag aaaggttgaa
     9721 gtcaggtaaa attgccctta tgttttgggg ttaaatgcgc tacatttttt ttttaataaa
     9781 aaaaaagagt tcggattgtc tttaaaagag gatgattaag ttgaatttaa tagtaattga
     9841 aaagtagagc gtttcaatga atttgccgca atgttagtac aaattgcccg tcgcctctac
     9901 tgaggtaaac aaagtagagt aagtcgtaac atagtaaggg tgagggaact ggcccttgat
     9961 gcccaaaggt taataatatc aattattacc ttgaagttaa aaatttaata aaagaatata
    10021 gtaaggagcg gatctatgat ataaattgtt ggcggggtaa agggaacgat agacttttgt
    10081 ttggtgcggt atcatccata tcatttagcg gaaccatctc catgaccttt tttgggggcg
    10141 acggccgcgt tttttttgac tattggttta gtgtcttttt tccattatgg ccaacgtttt
    10201 tttttatgat tagggctttt agttatggtt ggggttatgt ttgtttgatg acaagatgta
    10261 atacgagagt ctacctttca agggcatcat tctttaattg taaaacaagg aattaaatat
    10321 ggtatgcttt tatttattct ttcagaagtt cttttttttt tttctttttt ttgggctttt
    10381 tttcatagta gtttggcccc tgcggtggaa ttaggggtag tatgaccccc acaaggtgtc
    10441 tctgcattaa atcctttctc tgttccctta ttaaatactg ctgtgctatt aagttccggg
    10501 gcaacggtga catgggctca tcatgccatt gtttgtgggg ctaaaaaaga agcgcagttg
    10561 ggtttgtttt taacactttt attgggaata gtctttacaa gtttacaggc aattgagtat
    10621 tatgaggctc cgtttgcttt gtcagattct gtttatggat caactttttt tgttgcaact
    10681 gggtttcatg gattacatgt tttaattgga acgacttttt tatttgtttg tttttttcgt
    10741 ttgttatcta atcaatttac tcgccgtcaa catgtgggtt ttgaagctgc aagttggtat
    10801 tggcattttg tggatgtagt ctggcttttt ttatatcttt gtatttattg atggggcact
    10861 taatttgttg ttattatgac tattgtttgg gcgtttggtg tgttgttgaa ttagatcctt
    10921 attttttagc ggactcttta gtgaaccatg tagcggctta tactgaacct tttgatgttt
    10981 ttcctcttga ttatgaggct ttgacgactt ttattaacac aaatgctaat tgtttatggg
    11041 gctcacagtt attaaattac tttgactata atggagcgga ggacctggca ccccatattc
    11101 agcggggatt aattactgga attgaaagtt gatctcggga gtgttctatt attattccag
    11161 atatagctga attaagaacg atcgcaacca gatcataaga atagggtgag taaagcaaga
    11221 atataaacaa tttttcacac aatgaatttt atttttctta aattatttat gattttttgg
    11281 tttgtcttag ccatattgac aattttggat taatctgggt gttttattta caggtctaca
    11341 agcaatgaag tattatgaaa cttcttttac tatttcaggc tcggtatatg gttctacttt
    11401 attagccgcc ggcctcctca tctcctagaa gcgcagggca gattttggct gctaatgtta
    11461 gtgaggagga cccgactctt tgagaaaacg attacttgga ggggtaaaat gaaaggctaa
    11521 aatgtgggtt tgtttttttt tttatatctt tgtatttact aatgaggttt ttaaaaatgt
    11581 ttcaggacgg ggcagaggct tggtgtttgg gctttcaaga tatggcagat ccagtggcgg
    11641 aagaaattat tttttttcat gatagggtga tgtttttgtt ggttattatt gtaactgttg
    11701 tcttatgact tattggtgag gctttaaaaa ataaatttta tgatcgtttt ttagttgatg
    11761 gtactttttt agaaattatt tgaacaataa taccggcagt tattttagtt tttattgcgt
    11821 taccttctct taaattattg tatttgatgg atgaagtggt ttctcctgct ttaaccataa
    11881 aggcggttgg acatcaatga tattggtctt atgagtattc cgattatgag ggggagacat
    11941 tggggtttga ttcttatatg ctttctacat cggatttaac ttcaggggaa aatcgtttgt
    12001 tggaagttga caacaaactt attcttccaa ttttaactca tataaggctt ttggttacag
    12061 gagcggatgt tttgcattct tttgcggttc cttctttagg gttaaaaata gatgctgtcc
    12121 caggtcgtct taaccaaacg ggggttttta ttaaaaggcc gggggttttt tatggacagt
    12181 gttctgagat ttgtggtgca aatcattctt ttatgccaat tgttataaaa ggagtttgta
    12241 ttgaagaata ccttcattct ttgaaatgta ttataaatac ctaattctgg tagttctttg
    12301 aaatgtatta taaatatcta attctggtag ttcttttgtt tttattggga agttgaggaa
    12361 tagtcttaaa tcggggacat tttattatta tgattgtttc cattgagttg gttttattat
    12421 ctactttttt tttcttttta ataaattcta aagaaattga tgttttaata gaacaagtgt
    12481 atatgataat gggtttaaca attgcggcag cggagtcttc aattggtcta gctattttgg
    12541 ttgcttatta tcgtattcga gggacaatag ttttaaaatc ttttagttct ttacgaggtt
    12601 aaggatgcgt ttttttgttt tttgtttttt gacaattgtt ttggcggggt tgttttctat
    12661 tgtttctttt tttctaggag agaaagtacc agatcgagaa aaggtttctg cttatgagtg
    12721 tgggtttgtg ccatttagtt ttttgggccg tcctttttca atacgatttt ttttaattgg
    12781 cattttattt ttaatttttg atttagagat tagttttttt tttccttggt gtgttttata
    12841 taattcaatt gccccttttg ggttttgaac tatggttggg tttttcttta tattaacttt
    12901 aggtttggtt tatgagtggt taaagggggg tttagagtga gaataaaaaa aagagtaaaa
    12961 gaaaaagtcc tatctattat gggagtagta gttataagta tcccaactcc ggtttctgct
    13021 ttaatccatg cggcaacaat ggttacggcg ggtgtgtttt tattaattcg agcatctcct
    13081 ttgtttgatg tcgttcctct tatgttaatt attataacaa cgattggggt tttaacggtg
    13141 ttttttgctg gtacaattgg tttggttcaa aatgatttga aaaaaataat tgcttattct
    13201 acttgtagtc aactaggata tatggttgtt gcttgtgggc tttctcattt ttctactggt
    13261 ttgtttcatt taatgaacca tgcttttttt aaagctttgt tatttttgag tgcgggttct
    13321 ttaatccatg cggtggttga tgaacaagat gtaaggaaaa tgggggggct gtcctctttt
    13381 cttcctctaa cttatatttt ttttattata ggatcttttt ctttaatggg gtttcctttt
    13441 ttaactgggt tttattcaaa agatttgatt ttagagtttg cctttgggca atattattta
    13501 ttttttgttt atttactcgg gtgtttctct gttttattaa ctgcaatata ttctattcgt
    13561 ctaatttttt tatctttttt atccaataca aacttaaaac ggggagtctt tttttttctt
    13621 aaggaagggg agggactgct tttagccccc ttggggatat tggctttggg aagtattttt
    13681 tggggttatt tttgtaaaga aatgatttgg tgttttcaaa tggggacttt ccctgtgctt
    13741 tttttaaata ttaaactcct tcctgttttt ttaagtttag ttggggtttt tggagtgctt
    13801 tttttttttt attttttttt atctaaaact ttatttttct ttttttctat ttattgtttt
    13861 ttaggctctg cttgacaaat taattatttt tttaattttt tttttataaa aaaaatatat
    13921 aaaatcggac atttaattac aaatttaact cttgataagg gggtgttaga gcttattgga
    13981 ccaaaaggaa ttgttaattt tttgatttta caagtacaaa ggttaagtag ttttcagtct
    14041 gggctggttt ttaattatgc tttggttttc tttattggag ttgttgtttt tatggtttta
    14101 ttgtagagaa ttcggttaaa agtaagccat tggccttcaa agctaaaaat gtaggtgcaa
    14161 gtcctacttt ctctgaaaat gccacagtta aacacaacaa tgtttttaaa tcaatacggg
    14221 tgtactttct ttttgttttt tgttctttta tttttttttt tgtttattct tttacctcaa
    14281 gtaaaaaaaa actttttttt tagaaaaaaa ataaatacaa aggacttttt aaaagagtct
    14341 cttttaataa aaaaagttgt ttttatttga ttataatgaa aaataattct tttattcgtt
    14401 gggttttgac tacaaatcgc cgttcctttt tagttggagg cattattcta tttctgttgt
    14461 tggttttgat ttggccgaac caggcttttt gtcaggacga ttatatagtg gcgaatgaat
    14521 taatcgattt tctcaaggag tattgcccaa tgagtgaagt taaggtaaga aactattgaa
    14581 cgcttgttca ttatttaaga acagataagg ggaatttaag tggccatatt ttattagatc
    14641 aatttacatg gtcttcggag gatcctttga caaaggactt tctcgccgcg gggattgatg
    14701 aatgagctac ttctcacaat attcacctta tagatgtgga agacatgcga cagagttttt
    14761 gttattatgt tgaagaaaat taactgaaaa ttatttaatg tctttttttg ataggaattg
    14821 ttttaattgt ccacggtgtg attacgttaa ttttatgata tataatttgt tggggaagct
    14881 ttcctctaac agatcatgga ggtagaagtt gtgcatcaga tatttagttg ttttattaaa
    14941 ggcaacattt taaataaact tggctattcg tcgtttctgt ttattttggg ctatgttctt
    15001 atttgttaat aaatttttgg tgaacccatg ctcgtaaatc gagtaaggga tgttgggttt
    15061 gtcttagcca gattgacaat ttattttaat taacatcata atgaaaaata actattttat
    15121 tcgttgggtt ttttctacaa atcataaaga cataggaact ttatatttag tttttggtgt
    15181 tggagcaggt ctaattggga ctgcttttag tatgcttata cgattggagc tttctgcgcc
    15241 aggcgctatg ctaggcgatg atcatcttta taatgtaatt gtaacagcac atgcttttat
    15301 tatgattttt tttttagtaa tgccggttat gattgggggg tttggaaact ggctagtgcc
    15361 attatatatt ggggcaccgg atatggcgtt cccccgatta aataatatta gtttttggtt
    15421 attaccacct gctttgtttt tattgttagg ctctgctttt gttgaacaag gcgcaggaac
    15481 gggatgaacg gtttatcctc ctctttctga tatttatgcg cactctgggg gttctgttga
    15541 catggttatt tttagtcttc atttggctgg ggtttcttct atcttaggag caataaactt
    15601 tattacaacg attttcaaca tgcgagcccc tggtgtttct tttaatagaa tgcctttgtt
    15661 tgtttggtct attttaataa ctgctttttt attactttta tctttgcctg tattagcggg
    15721 tgcaattact atgttattaa cagatcgaaa ttttaataca actttttttg atccttctgg
    15781 agggggagat cctattttgt tccaacattt attttggttt tttgggcatc ctgaagttta
    15841 tattttaatt ttgcctggtt ttggcatgat ttctcaaata atacctactt ttgttgctaa
    15901 aaaacaaatt tttgggtatt tagggatggt ttatgcgatg ctttcaattg gtcttcttgg
    15961 gtttattgtt tgagcccatc atatgtttac agttgggatg gatgtggaca caagagccta
    16021 ttttactgcg gcaactatga ttattgccgt gccaactgga ataaaagtgt ttagttggtt
    16081 ggccactatt tatggtggaa ctttaagatt agacactcct atgctttggg ctatggggtt
    16141 tgttttttta tttacaatag gtggtttaac aggggttata ttagcaaata gttctcttga
    16201 tattgttcta catgacacat attatgtagt tgcacatttt cattatgttc tctctatggg
    16261 ggctgtcttt gctatttttg ggggttttta ttattgaatt gggaaaatta gtggatattg
    16321 ttataacgaa ttctatggta aggtccattt ttggttgatg tttatagggg ttaatttgac
    16381 gtttttcccc caacactttt tgggtttgac aggttttcca agacgatatt cggattttgc
    16441 agatgctttt gcgggttgaa atttaataag ttccttaggt tctgttgttt caattttggg
    16501 cgttatttgg tttctatata ttgtatttga tctttttgtt aaagaagaaa agttcttagg
    16561 ttgaacgaat cagggctctt tagagtgggt ccatctttct ccccctttat tccacactta
    16621 tgaggagctg ccttttgtta tagaaataca aactgaataa tcgtacgggg gaaatttaat
    16681 attcaaaaat tctaactaaa tacatcatat ttattaatga agtttttaaa aatgtttcaa
    16741 gacggggtag aggcttggtg tttgggttgt caagatatgg tagatccagt ggcggaagaa
    16801 attttttttt ttcatgatag ggtgatgttt ttgttggtta ttattggaat tgttgtctta
    16861 tgacttattg gtgaggcttt aaaaaataaa ttttatgatc gttttttgtt tgatgggact
    16921 tttttttctt ttgttttgat gataatctta ataattaaac ttctttttat gctagattct
    16981 tttgtttgta ttttaagttt aatggaggga gtccccctcc ttcattcgat gggggaggtt
    17041 ggggccccct tttatatgtg ggagggggta gagaccccct tttatatgaa ggcgggggaa
    17101 ggcccccccc cctttccagg caccccaccc ccggagcagt atcccatgtt gtaccacccc
    17161 gatcggcttc gagagatggg gttggggcat ttggtggtgc caaaccacag gcttgaaaga
    17221 gagatacctt tttcctggga gttggtgttc agtcttatgt ttcggggagc aaggagattg
    17281 gagcgacagt taaatgaggc acaaatgccc cccatggact ggccgggaat ccctcccatt
    17341 ttataaaagg agtatttttg tttttttttt ttttttatct ttgtatttac ggatggagga
    17401 cttgatttgt ttttctttgg aatggagtgg cgcaggttat tctgcgcttt ttggtgtctt
    17461 tcctcgtgat tatgaagctt tgactactta tgttaacaca aatgctaatt gtttatgggg
    17521 gtcgcaatta ataaatcact ttgagtataa tggagcgggg gctctggccc ccctatattc
    17581 ggcaggtatt aatttattct tttttatttt tcttaaatta tttatggttt tttggtttgt
    17641 cctagccata ttgacaattt tggatgtttt tagtatgttt atacgattgg ggctttctat
    17701 gttaggtgct gatccttttt agttcacaac attctcgtct aagagtttta tttttatttt
    17761 ggaaagaggg aagaagtcaa tgtcatgttt
//
