# Supplementary material for: Characterization of the complete mitochondrial genome sequences of three Merulinidae corals and novel insights into the phylogenetics
Source: PeerJ. 2020 Jan 24;8:e8455. doi: 10.7717/peerj.8455 (PMC6984341; doi:10.7717/peerj.8455)
Supplement: Supplemental Information 12 [file peerj-08-8455-s012.gbk]

LOCUS       Favites                18004 bp    DNA     circular     02-SEP-2019
DEFINITION  Favites pentagona D36 mitochondrion, complete genome.
ACCESSION
VERSION
KEYWORDS    .
SOURCE      mitochondrion Favites pentagona
  ORGANISM  Favites pentagona
            Eukaryota; Metazoa; Cnidaria; Anthozoa; Hexacorallia; Scleractinia;
            Faviina; Merulinidae; Favites.
REFERENCE   1  (bases 1 to 18004)
  AUTHORS   Niu,W., Xiao,J. and Tian,P.
  TITLE     Characterization of the complete mitochondrial genome sequences of
            three Merulinidae corals and novel insights into the phylogenetics
  JOURNAL   Unpublished
REFERENCE   2  (bases 1 to 18004)
  AUTHORS   Niu,W., Xiao,J. and Tian,P.
  TITLE     Direct Submission
  JOURNAL   Submitted (02-SEP-2019) Third Institute of Oceanography,MNR,
            Laboratory of Marine Biology and Ecology, Daxue Road 178, Xiamen,
            Fujian 361005, China
FEATURES             Location/Qualifiers
     source          1..18004
                     /organism="Favites pentagona"
                     /organelle="mitochondrion"
                     /mol_type="genomic DNA"
     tRNA            1..72
                     /product="tRNA-Met"
     rRNA            266..1963
                     /product="16S ribosomal RNA"
     gene            <2013..2723
                     /gene="ND5"
     CDS             <2013..2723
                     /gene="ND5"
                     /codon_start=1
                     /transl_table=5
                     /product="NADH dehydrogenase subunit 5"
                     /translation="MYLLILFFPLVGSILTGCFGSHMGEKGAGILTSCCLIIGLSYSV
                     LVGMEILFNSTATFLSLWKWFDSGFFLVFFDLQFDGLVAVMLFVVFLVSTLVHVFSIA
                     YMRGDPHVPRFMAYLSLFTFLMVFLVTSANFLQLFIGWEGVGLCSYLLINFWLTSLEA
                     NRAAIKAMLVNKVGDMGLLLAMFLLWKSFGSLDFSSVFNLVSPSKEVFFICLFLFFGV
                     MGKSAQLGLHTWLPDAMEG"
     gene            2833..3780
                     /gene="ND1"
     CDS             2833..3780
                     /gene="ND1"
                     /codon_start=1
                     /transl_table=5
                     /product="NADH dehydrogenase subunit 1"
                     /translation="MWSTFFYLIKAVFVIVPLLIAVAFLTLAERKILGYMQMSKGPNV
                     VGGGLLQPFADGMKLFLKEMIIPHQASAFVYFFAPVASFTLAFIVWGILPYGSGIGMS
                     DFNIGLLWVLAISSMSVYAVLMSGWGSRSKYAFLGAIRAAAQMMSYEVSIGLILISVL
                     LCVGSLAFNKIVLAQNFIWFFIPFFPIVVMFLVSILAETNRAPFDLTEGESELVSGYN
                     VEYASMSFALFFLAEYAHIIFMSCLTILLFFGGWLGLPFGLKVVFIVCFFLWARASFP
                     SIRYDQLMALLWKGYLPFSLGVVLFVASVLFGFNGPSPM"
     gene            3783..4922
                     /gene="Cyt b"
     CDS             3783..4922
                     /gene="Cyt b"
                     /codon_start=1
                     /transl_table=5
                     /product="cytochrome b"
                     /translation="MPLRKDNPILSPVNGFLVDLPSPSNMSYFWNFGSLLGLCLVLQI
                     MTGCFLSMHYCSDAGLAFASIGHMMRDVNYGFLLSYLHANGASLFFFCLYVHIGRGLY
                     YGGYLKFHVWSVGVLLFLLTMATAFMGYVLPWGQMSFWGATVITNLLSAMPYFGVDIV
                     QWVWGGFSVSGATLNRFFSLHFLLPFILAFLAIIHLVYLHVDGSNNPVGLNSSMDSVS
                     FHTFYTSKDLFGFFFLFFLFFFFVFFWPNFLGDAENFIQANSLVTPVHIQPEWYFLFA
                     YAILRSIPNKLGGVVAMFCSILILFFLPILHKSVLKGLSFRPLGSMAFWFLIVNFGLL
                     TWIGSQVVEEPFILIGQVLSFFYFFYFLVLVPVLGVLENQLLKSN"
     gene            4948..6234
                     /gene="ND2"
     CDS             4948..6234
                     /gene="ND2"
                     /codon_start=1
                     /transl_table=5
                     /product="NADH dehydrogenase subunit 2"
                     /translation="MLSLVGLGFRGFLLKFSFFFFLVFFYFWFFELEWAKIFVLVGAF
                     AVLLLLGPKKEEQTDIPILNLLVVLGVFCLISSKNWLSVYLAMELSTLCFFVLIASGS
                     GYSAEAGLKYFVLGALSSGLFLFGCALLCGTGGSVYFYYMELLFNSKQSFSDVCVPIG
                     YLLIIAALFFKLSVAPFHMWVPDVYEGAPTKTVVLLAIVPKTGIFSLLFSIGLPMSLF
                     LIGVVFSLFVGALGALNQTSVKRLLAYSGIGHMGFLLWGLVNGSFESLQASLVYLFMY
                     IIMTICVFSIVLSFNVYKNLLIEFSGLSRLLPFLSITFGVVFFSIAGIPPFAGFLGKW
                     VVLLSGVLSKSFFIFFFAVFCSVMAGVYYVSIVKMLFFQKNSFFLISTKALKKELKLN
                     FKSVFLIGLCFYFIFFLFFSPHFGFCFTSQVVMGLF"
     gene            6236..6796
                     /gene="ND6"
     CDS             6236..6796
                     /gene="ND6"
                     /codon_start=1
                     /transl_table=5
                     /product="NADH dehydrogenase subunit 6"
                     /translation="MEALIFCFFLSTIVSGMMVVSALNPVLSIFWLVLVFVNSAVFFL
                     WLEVDFLALMFLLVYVGAIAVLFLFVVMLLNLTDYPPVFSEEVDMTNYMPVGFLIGGF
                     FFSEIASSWSIIFPRVESWDLSFPWFLVSYHNIEALGQVLYMPCFCLFFLAGFALLVA
                     MIGVIVLTQELEPLTKKQDLFIQMNS"
     gene            6796..7473
                     /gene="ATP6"
     CDS             6796..7473
                     /gene="ATP6"
                     /codon_start=1
                     /transl_table=5
                     /product="ATP synthase F0 subunit 6"
                     /translation="MSGSSYFEQFNVVWLFGLTNSAMMMLLVIFVALLFLSGIDLIPK
                     SWQSFFELVCFHFYYVAKENLGVEGLKFFPFILSLFFFLVFLNIFGLCPYVFTPTTHM
                     VVTLGFSFSIIIGITLSGLLSFKKDFFSILMPSGAPLVLAPLLVLMETVSYFSRAISL
                     GVRLAANLSAGHLLFAILAGFGVIFKSAIVMMVFITLLEMAVAIIQAYVFCLLTTIYL
                     ADTLVLH"
     gene            7473..8912
                     /gene="ND4"
     CDS             7473..8912
                     /gene="ND4"
                     /codon_start=1
                     /transl_table=5
                     /product="NADH dehydrogenase subunit 4"
                     /translation="MSLFWLILLVGTIGVMGVSSEKKSLLKKRALEWSLAILFSALVL
                     WGGFDGEGHFQFMELVEWGSFLAWGPLLFALDGVSLFFLLLTTFLIPICILMSQKSTK
                     FLFKEFLLCLFFLEILLVGVFLVFDLFLFYIFFEGVLMPMFFLIGIWGSREEKVRASF
                     YFFFFTFAGSVFFFFVMLFLYQSTGTTNYFLLLNTKLSLSVQKWALVGVFLSFAVKLP
                     LVPFHIWLPQAHVEAPVAGSVILAGILLKLGGYGLLRFSWPLFPEASFYWSPVIVCFS
                     VIAVVYGGLMTCRQIDFKRLVAYSSVAHMGLVPLGIFTHIMEGLVGAVFLMLAHGFVS
                     SALFIGVTFLYDRHHTRLMKYYSGLTLTMPFFAVSMLVLSLSNMGLPLSCNFVGEFFS
                     LLAAFKYYYGVGALVVFGVLFSAIYSLSLFNRISFGGGSNYLLFNSDLNRQEGFTIFP
                     FLMMIFLGGVVPFFVINLVKNSLVFSPIG"
     rRNA            9040..9950
                     /product="12S ribosomal RNA"
     gene            10076..10855
                     /gene="COIII"
     CDS             10076..10855
                     /gene="COIII"
                     /codon_start=1
                     /transl_table=5
                     /product="cytochrome c oxidase subunit III"
                     /translation="MRYHPYHLAEPSPWPFLGATAAFFLTIGLVSFFHYGQRFFLWLG
                     LLVMVGVMFVWWQDVMRESTFQGHHSLIVKQGIKYGMLLFILSEVLFFFSFFWAFFHS
                     SLAPAVELGVVWPPQGVSALNPFSVPLLNTAVLLSSGATVTWAHHAIVCGAKKEAQLG
                     LFLTLLLGMVFTSLQAIEYYEAPFALSDSVYGSTFFVATGFHGLHVLIGTTFLFVCFF
                     RLLSNQFTRRQHVGFEAASWYWHFVDVVWLFLYLCIYWWGT"
     gene            11482..12189
                     /gene="COII"
     CDS             11482..12189
                     /gene="COII"
                     /codon_start=1
                     /transl_table=5
                     /product="cytochrome c oxidase subunit II"
                     /translation="MFQDGAEAWCLGFQDMADPVAEEIIFFHDSVMFLLVIIVTVVLW
                     LIGEALKNKFYDRFLVDGTFLEIIWTMMPAVILVFIALPSLKLLYLMDEVVSPALTMK
                     AVGHQWYWSYEYSDYEGETLGFDSYMLSTSDLTSGENRLLEVDNKLILPILTHMSLLV
                     TGADVLHSFAVPSLGLKMDAVPGRLNQTGVFIKSPGVFYGQCSEICGANHSFMPIVMK
                     GVCIEEYLHSLKCIMNT"
     gene            12171..12470
                     /gene="ND4L"
     CDS             12171..12470
                     /gene="ND4L"
                     /codon_start=1
                     /transl_table=5
                     /product="NADH dehydrogenase subunit 4L"
                     /translation="MYYKYLILVVLLFLLGSWGMILNRGHFIIMIVSIELVLLSTFFF
                     FLMNSKEIDVLMEQVYMMMGLTIAAAESSIGLAILVAYYRIRGTIVLKSFSSLRG"
     gene            12473..12814
                     /gene="ND3"
     CDS             12473..12814
                     /gene="ND3"
                     /codon_start=1
                     /transl_table=5
                     /product="NADH dehydrogenase subunit 3"
                     /translation="MRFLVFCFLTIALAGLFSIVSFFLGEKVPDREKVSAYECGFVPF
                     SFLGRPFSMRFFLIGILFLIFDLEISFFFPWCVLYNSIAPFGFWTMVGFFFMLTLGLV
                     YEWLKGGLEWE"
     gene            12871..>13974
                     /gene="ND5"
     CDS             12871..>13974
                     /gene="ND5"
                     /codon_start=1
                     /transl_table=5
                     /product="NADH dehydrogenase subunit 5"
                     /translation="-
                     TPVSALIHAATMVTAGVFLLIRASPLFDVVPLMLIIMTTIGVLTVFFAGTIGLVQNDL
                     KKMIAYSTCSQLGYMVVACGLSHFSTGLFHLMNHAFFKALLFLSAGSLIHAVVDEQDV
                     SKMGGLSSFLPLTYIFFIMGSFSLMGFPFLTGFYSKDLILEFAFGQYYLIFVYLLGCF
                     SVLLTAMYSIRLIFLSFLSNTNLKRGVFFFLKEGEGLLLAPLGMLALGSIFWGYFCKE
                     MIWCFQMGTFPVLFLNIKLLPVFLSLVGVFGVLFFFYFFLSKTLFFFFSIYCFLGSAW
                     QINYFFNFFFMKKMYKIGHLITNLTLDKGVLELIGPKGIVNFLILQVQSLSSFQSGLV
                     FNYALVFFIGVVVFMVLL"
     tRNA            13973..14043
                     /product="tRNA-Trp"
     gene            14047..14244
                     /gene="ATP8"
     CDS             14047..14244
                     /gene="ATP8"
                     /codon_start=1
                     /transl_table=5
                     /product="ATP synthase F0 subunit 8"
                     /translation="MPQLNTMMFLNQYGCTFFLFFVLLFFFLFILLPQVKKNFFFSKK
                     MSTKGFLKESLLTKKVVFIWS"
     gene            14968..16557
                     /gene="COI"
     CDS             14968..16557
                     /gene="COI"
                     /codon_start=1
                     /transl_table=5
                     /product="cytochrome c oxidase subunit I"
                     /translation="MKNNYFIRWVFSTNHKDMGTLYLVFGVGAGLIGTAFSMLMRLEL
                     SAPGAMLGDDHLYNVIVTAHAFIMIFFLVMPVMIGGFGNWLVPLYIGAPDMAFPRLNN
                     ISFWLLPPALFLLLGSAFVEQGAGTGWTVYPPLSDIYAHSGGSVDMVIFSLHLAGVSS
                     ILGAMNFITTIFNMRAPGVSFNSMPLFVWSILMTAFLLLLSLPVLAGAITMLLTDRNF
                     NTTFFDPSGGGDPILFQHLFWFFGHPEVYILILPGFGMISQMMPTFVAKKQIFGYLGM
                     VYAMLSIGLLGFIVWAHHMFTVGMDVDTSAYFTAATMIIAVPTGMKVFSWLATIYGGT
                     LSLDTPMLWAMGFVFLFTVGGLTGVMLANSSLDIVLHDTYYVVAHFHYVLSMGAVFAI
                     FGGFYYWIGKISGYCYNELYGKIHFWLMFMGVNLTFFPQHFLGLTGFPSRYSDFADAF
                     AGWNLMSSLGSVVSILGVIWFLYIVFDLFVKEEKFLGWTNQSSLEWVHLSPPLFHTYE
                     ELPFVMEMQTNNGHRSSTPYL"
BASE COUNT     4555 a   2399 c   3646 g   7404 t
ORIGIN
        1 tgtaagaaag actaagggat agtcttcggg ctcataaccc gagaaaagtg agttcgagtc
       61 tcactcttac aaaactgtcc ctgtctcttg ttcttacaat aatatgtttc cctgaatttt
      121 tgtttctcct tttattgaag aaaactaaaa aaaaagaaga tggctaagat aaactaaaat
      181 cagacgacag acccttcgaa acggcgaaaa gacgcattag ttgttgcttc tgcggaaaag
      241 cgagcctgag gtttgaattg aaacatctta ataccgagta aaaatcaaac gagattccga
      301 gagtagtggc gagcgaagtt ggagttgtgt aaaaagggat catagatcta gactaaacgt
      361 tagtttatac tgatagtaag agtactgtaa aggaaagttg aaagagagtt gaaaagagct
      421 ggaatctttt ttttttaagc agctttaaaa cagcgtacct tttgtataat gggtaaaaga
      481 gattaatttg gcatatttaa aaaaggaaaa ttaaaagaag ttttttttag tcaaaatacc
      541 cgaaaccaag tgatttaatc atgaatagta aacaagaacg aactggtggt tgtggcaaaa
      601 ccctcagaag atttgtgatt aggggtgaaa gaccaatcga acttggatat agctggtttt
      661 ttgcgaaaac tatttaagta gtgccctttt tgttttattt tttttgtaat aaaataaaaa
      721 atcaaataaa aaaaaagtag acaaacaaaa agtgaaaaga ttttttgtta aaagagaaag
      781 ctcaaagcag aagttaaagt catttgtttc tttttagtgt aaaaaaaaaa caaggcctag
      841 acaataaaaa agtaggctta gagccagcca tcttttaaaa agtgcgtagt tgtttattta
      901 ataatttaat ttttttttta attttggtgg ttaaaatcaa accaaaactc tgcaaataga
      961 actttttaat agcaaaatat accgtttttc agtagaaaca atttttatat gagtaatcta
     1021 aatttattat tttttttctt tatattacca cttttgggtt atacagaccc ttagagtttt
     1081 tttatgggga tttttttttt atatattata tcaggaaaaa ccaagaagag gagctgtttt
     1141 tctaactaaa gaaagaaaaa aaagagagac acattttttt aaggaactcg gcaaaagaga
     1201 acttcgactg tttaccaaaa acatagcttt ttgcttttta taaaaggtga gacctgccct
     1261 atggttggat ctaaaaaagt ttgttttgct tattaataaa gacagctaaa tggccgcggt
     1321 aacactaact gtgaaaatgt agcgtaatca attgttaatt aattgttgac cggtatgaat
     1381 ggtgtcacga aagtttctct gtcttaaaaa aatacttaat gaaattgaat ttgtagtgaa
     1441 gatgctacat taaaattgta agacgagaag tccccatgga gctttactga gggcttagaa
     1501 tttttctata agcgggacag ttttgttggg gcgacagttt tttaaaaagt aacaaaaacg
     1561 aactatggct tagcttcacc ctgaaaaatt ttttaaggga catttttggt gtgttttatg
     1621 atccgttgtt tggaatgaaa aaaacaacga aaacaaataa aagttaccct ggggataaca
     1681 gcgcaataac gtttgagagt taatcaacga cggtgtttgc gacctcgatg ttgaattgca
     1741 gcgtcctagg aagtagtcac tcctaagggt tggtttgttc acccattaaa gctgtacatg
     1801 atttgagtta aaagcgtggt aacacagctt ggtttctatc tacaatgata aacacagata
     1861 ttttgttttt tagtacgaaa ggatcaaaaa ttaatagttc tctaaagaca actattcttt
     1921 aagttaggat tgcttctaaa aaaaaaaaga aatatttttt gtttggtttt attttagaaa
     1981 aaaaaagaaa taatttttgt ttggttttat ttatgtatct tttaatttta tttttccctt
     2041 tagttggatc aattttaact ggttgttttg gaaggcatat aggagaaaag ggagcaggga
     2101 ttttaacttc atgttgttta attatcggtt tgtcttattc tgttttagtt ggaatagaaa
     2161 ttttatttaa ttcaacggca acatttctta gactatgaaa gtggtttgac tctgggtttt
     2221 ttcttgtttt ttttgatttg cagtttgatg gtttagttgc agttatgttg tttgtggttt
     2281 ttcttgtttc tactttggtt catgtttttt ctattgcgta tatgcgaggg gaccctcatg
     2341 tgcctcggtt tatggcatat ctttctttgt ttactttttt aatggttttc ttagtcacta
     2401 gcgctaattt tcttcaattg tttattggat gagaaggagt tggtctttgt tcttatttat
     2461 taattaattt ttgattaaca agacttgagg caaatcgagc agcaattaaa gccatgttgg
     2521 ttaataaagt tggtgacata ggcttgcttt tagcaatgtt ccttctttga aaaagttttg
     2581 ggtctttaga tttttcttct gtttttaatt tagtttctcc ttctaaggaa gtttttttta
     2641 tttgtttatt tttatttttt ggggtaatgg gtaagtcagc tcaattaggg ttacatactt
     2701 ggctgccgga tgccatggag ggttgttggg cctcttaatt aaaaaattga ttaaaacaaa
     2761 ccactatgca caggaaagac aattgttcac cagtgggcaa taaaatgttt gttttaatgc
     2821 ctaagagact ttatgtggtc tacttttttt tatttgatta aagctgtttt tgttattgtt
     2881 cctttactta ttgctgtggc ctttttaact ttagcagaac gaaaaatctt aggatatatg
     2941 caaatgagaa aagggccaaa tgttgtaggg ggcgggttac ttcagccttt tgcagatggg
     3001 ataaaattat ttcttaaaga aatgatcatc ccccatcagg caagtgcttt tgtttacttt
     3061 tttgccccag ttgcttcttt tacattagca tttattgttt ggggaattct tccttatgga
     3121 agaggaattg gtataagtga ttttaatatt ggtcttttgt gggttttggc catttcttct
     3181 ataagtgttt atgctgtttt aatgtctggg tggggaagtc gttcaaaata tgctttttta
     3241 ggggctattc gcgcggctgc gcaaatgata agttatgagg tttcgattgg gttgatcttg
     3301 atttctgttc ttttatgtgt tggctctttg gcttttaata aaattgtttt ggcacaaaat
     3361 tttatttggt tctttattcc tttttttcct attgttgtaa tgtttttggt ttctatttta
     3421 gcagaaacga atcgtgcccc atttgattta acggaaggag aatcggagct tgtttcgggt
     3481 tataatgttg aatatgcctc tatgtctttc gcattatttt ttttagcaga gtatgcacat
     3541 attattttta tgagttgttt gactattctt ttattttttg gagggtggtt gggcctacct
     3601 tttggtttga aagttgtttt tattgtttgt ttttttttat gggcacgagc gtcttttcca
     3661 aggattcgat atgaccaatt aatggcccta ttatgaaagg ggtatttgcc ttttagtttg
     3721 ggggttgttc tttttgttgc tagtgttttg tttggattta atggaccttc tccaatatag
     3781 gaatgccatt acgaaaggac aatcctattt tatctccagt taatgggttt ctcgtagact
     3841 tgccctctcc ttcaaatata agttattttt gaaacttcgg gtctttatta ggattgtgtt
     3901 tagtcttaca aattataaca gggtgttttt tatcgatgca ttattgttca gatgcgggtc
     3961 ttgcgtttgc ttctattggg cacataatgc gcgatgttaa ctatgggttt ttattaagat
     4021 atttacatgc aaatggtgct tctttgtttt ttttttgtct ttatgttcat attggacgag
     4081 ggttatatta cggggggtat ttgaaatttc atgtttggag tgttggagtt ttgctttttt
     4141 tattgactat ggcgaccgct tttatgggtt atgttttgcc ttggggccaa atgtcttttt
     4201 ggggtgcgac tgttattacg aatttattat ctgcaatacc ctattttggg gtggatattg
     4261 ttcaatgggt ttgaggtggt tttagcgttt ctggggctac attaaatcgg ttttttagtt
     4321 tgcatttctt gcttcctttt attttagcct ttcttgctat tattcattta gtttatttac
     4381 atgttgatgg gtcaaataat cctgtcggct taaactcttc gatggacagt gtttcttttc
     4441 atacttttta tacttcgaaa gatctttttg gtttcttttt tttgtttttt ttattttttt
     4501 tttttgtttt tttttggcct aatttcttag gagacgcaga gaattttatt caggcgaatt
     4561 ctttagttac tcctgttcac attcaacccg agtggtattt tttatttgct tatgccattt
     4621 tgcgttcaat tccaaataaa ttgggggggg ttgttgctat gttttgtagt attttaattt
     4681 tatttttcct acccatttta cacaaaagtg ttttaaaagg actgtctttc cgcccgttgg
     4741 ggagaatggc gttttggttt ttgatcgtta attttggtct tttgacttga atcgggtcgc
     4801 aagtggttga agagcccttt attttaatcg ggcaagttct ttcttttttt tatttttttt
     4861 attttttagt tcttgtgcct gtgttgggtg ttttagaaaa tcaattatta aaaagaaatt
     4921 aacgaaattt ttcttttcgg tggttttata ttaagcttgg tgggtttggg ctttcgtggt
     4981 tttcttttaa agttttcttt tttttttttt ttggtttttt tttatttttg gttttttgag
     5041 ttagagtgag caaaaatttt tgttttagtt ggggctttcg cggttttact cttattagga
     5101 ccaaaaaaag aagaacaaac agacattccg attttaaact tacttgttgt tttaggggtt
     5161 ttttgtttaa tttcttctaa aaattgactt tctgtttatt tagcaataga gctctctaca
     5221 ctttgttttt ttgttttgat tgcaaggggg tcgggctata gtgcagaggc agggttaaaa
     5281 tattttgttt tgggggctct ttcttctggt ttatttttat ttggttgtgc actgttgtgt
     5341 ggaactgggg gcagtgtata tttttattat atagaactgc tttttaattc aaaacaaagt
     5401 ttttctgacg tttgtgtgcc gattgggtac cttttaatta ttgcggctct tttttttaag
     5461 ttgtctgttg ctccttttca catgtgggtt ccagatgtct atgaaggggc accaacaaaa
     5521 acggttgtgt tattggctat cgtgcctaaa acaggcattt tttctctttt gttttccatt
     5581 ggattgccca taagtctttt cttaattgga gttgtttttt ctctttttgt tggggcctta
     5641 ggtgctttaa atcaaacaag agtcaaacga cttttggctt atagtgggat tggtcacatg
     5701 gggtttcttt tatggggttt agtaaatggt tcttttgaga gcttacaagc aagtttggtc
     5761 tatcttttta tatacatcat tatgacgatt tgtgtttttt ctattgtttt gagttttaat
     5821 gtgtataaaa atttacttat tgaatttagt gggctatccc ggcttttacc ctttctttct
     5881 attacttttg gagttgtttt tttttctatt gctgggatcc ctccttttgc agggttttta
     5941 ggcaaatggg tggttttatt atctggggtt ctttctaaat ctttttttat tttttttttt
     6001 gccgtttttt gttctgtaat agctggggtt tattatgtta gaattgtaaa aatacttttt
     6061 tttcaaaaaa actctttttt tttaatttca acaaaagctt taaaaaaaga gctcaaatta
     6121 aattttaaga gggttttttt aattggcctt tgtttttatt ttattttttt tctttttttt
     6181 tctccacatt ttgggttttg tttcacttcc caagtggtta tggggttgtt ttaaaatgga
     6241 agctcttatt ttttgttttt ttttaagtac aattgtttcc ggaataatgg ttgtttctgc
     6301 cctaaaccct gtgctttcta ttttttggtt ggttcttgtt tttgttaact ctgcagtttt
     6361 ttttctctga ttagaggtcg actttcttgc cttaatgttt ttgcttgttt atgtgggggc
     6421 cattgctgtt ttgtttttgt ttgtagtgat gttattaaat ttaacagatt atcctcctgt
     6481 ttttagagaa gaagttgata tgacaaacta tatgccagtc gggtttctaa ttggggggtt
     6541 ttttttttca gaaattgctt ccagttgatc aattatcttt cctcgagttg aaagttgaga
     6601 tttgtctttt ccttggtttc ttgtttctta tcataatatt gaggcattag ggcaggtttt
     6661 gtatatacct tgtttttgtt tatttttttt agcaggcttt gctttattag ttgctatgat
     6721 tggtgttatt gttttaactc aagaattaga acccttaact aaaaaacaag atctttttat
     6781 tcaaataaat agataatgag tggctcttct tattttgaac agtttaatgt tgtgtggcta
     6841 tttggcttga cgaactctgc tataatgatg cttcttgtca tttttgtggc tttgttgttt
     6901 ttaagaggaa ttgatttgat tcctaaaaga tggcaatctt tttttgaatt agtgtgcttt
     6961 catttttatt atgtggcaaa agagaactta ggtgttgagg gtttaaaatt ttttcctttt
     7021 attctttccc tctttttttt tttagtcttt ttaaacatct ttggtttatg tccttatgta
     7081 tttaccccga ccactcatat agttgtaact cttgggtttt ctttttcgat tattatcggg
     7141 attactctct ctgggctttt aaggtttaaa aaagattttt ttagtatttt aatgcctagt
     7201 ggggcccctt tagttttagc tcctcttttg gttttaatag aaacggttag ttatttttct
     7261 cgggctattt ctttgggggt tcgtttggcc gcaaaccttt ctgctggaca tcttttgttt
     7321 gccatcttag ccggctttgg tgttattttt aaatcggcaa ttgtaataat ggtttttatt
     7381 acactattag aaatggcggt tgcgattatt caagcttatg ttttttgttt attgacaact
     7441 atttatttgg cggacacact tgttttacat taatgagtct tttttggttg attcttttag
     7501 ttggaacaat tggtgtgatg ggggtttcga gagaaaaaaa aagtctttta aaaaaacgag
     7561 ccctagagtg gtctttggct attttgttta gtgctttggt tttatgggga ggatttgatg
     7621 gagaagggca ttttcaattt atagaactcg ttgaatgagg gtctttttta gcttggggcc
     7681 ctctcctttt tgctttagat ggtgtctctt tgttcttttt gcttttaaca acttttttaa
     7741 ttccgatttg tattttaata agtcagaaat cgacaaagtt tttatttaaa gagtttttat
     7801 tatgtctatt ctttttagag attttattgg ttggtgtttt tttagttttt gacctttttt
     7861 tgttttatat tttttttgag ggtgttttaa taccaatgtt ttttttaatt ggtatttgag
     7921 gctctcgaga agaaaaagtt cgtgcttctt tttatttttt tttttttact tttgcagggt
     7981 cggttttctt tttttttgta atactttttt tatatcagtc aactgggaca accaattatt
     8041 ttcttttact taatacgaag ttgtctttga gtgttcaaaa atgagcgttg gttggtgttt
     8101 ttcttagttt tgctgtcaaa ctaccgcttg ttccttttca tatttggctt ccacaagcgc
     8161 atgtagaagc acctgttgca ggctctgtta ttttagcggg gatcttatta aaactaggag
     8221 gctatggtct tttgcgtttt tcttggcctc tttttccaga ggcttctttt tattgatctc
     8281 cagttattgt ttgttttagt gttattgcag ttgtttacgg ggggctgatg acatgtcgtc
     8341 aaattgattt taaacgactt gttgcttatt cttctgttgc acacatgggg ttagtccccc
     8401 tgggtatttt cacacatatt atggaggggc tggtcggggc tgttttttta atgttagcac
     8461 atggttttgt tagttctgct ctttttattg gagtgacttt tttgtatgat cgtcatcaca
     8521 cgcgtttaat aaaatattat aggggtctaa ctttaactat gccatttttt gctgtctcca
     8581 tgcttgtttt gtctttatca aatatggggc tacctttaag ttgcaatttt gttggggagt
     8641 tcttttcttt acttgcggcg tttaaatatt attatggggt tggggcgctt gttgtttttg
     8701 gggttctttt ttctgctatt tattctctta gtttgtttaa ccgtatttct tttgggggag
     8761 ggtctaacta tcttcttttt aatagagact taaatcgaca agagggcttt acaatctttc
     8821 cttttcttat aataattttt cttggagggg ttgtaccttt ttttgttatt aacttggtta
     8881 aaaacagtct tgtttttagc ccaattggtt agccctttga tttttgaaag gatagtctat
     8941 agctctcttt cttaattagc ttcttcaatt agctttttga gttataatag gactgtttaa
     9001 aagaaggtag ggcagaaaat attaaaaaat aagtaaagtg ggtcctttgg ttttggggat
     9061 taaaaagctt ttggtctgag taatacatgc tagtgtatgc gaacaggtga gggtgaaaga
     9121 aaaagcttat ttttttttat tgtattagga aaagaagagg ttattttctt ctttccaaag
     9181 atgcatggtt taaccacatt ttcactgaaa caagggaaaa cattggcagc agtaaagaat
     9241 tttatgcaat atacgaaagt aagacatagg cagaaccttt taacctgtca aattaagtgc
     9301 cagcagacgc ggtgaaactt aagggtttgt tttttataaa aagcagaaag cgtgtaaagg
     9361 taaaacattt aaaataaata gaattttttt agtaatagtg caatattaaa agaagaaaaa
     9421 gaatttttta tgtgaagaca atttattttt tttctttaac acgaaggttc tgggagcgaa
     9481 caggattaga taccctggta gtcgatacag taaaagaaag tcgcttgagt agtacggtcg
     9541 caagattaaa attcaaaaaa cttggctgtt cattgttatt tagaggagcg tgttgcttaa
     9601 ttcgataatc cgcgagttac cttaccaaaa ctagctttta caggtgttgc atggccgtcg
     9661 tcaatttatg tttgatacaa taaattaaac cctagaaagg ttgaagtcag gtaaaattgc
     9721 ccttatgttt tggggttaaa tgcgctacat ttttttttta ataaaaaaaa agagttcgga
     9781 ttgtctttaa aagaggatga ttaagttgaa tttaatagta attgaaaagt agagcgtttc
     9841 aatgaatttg ccgcaatgtt agtacaaatc gcccgtcgcc tttactgagg taaacaaagt
     9901 agagtaagtc gtaacatagt aagggtgagg gaactggccc ttgatgccca aaggttaata
     9961 atatcaatta ttaccttgaa gttaaaaatt taataaaaga atatagtaag gggcggatct
    10021 atgatataaa ttgttggcgg ggtaaaggga acgatagatt tttgtttggt ggggggtgcg
    10081 gtatcatcca tatcatttag cggaaccttc tccatgacct tttttggggg cgacggccgc
    10141 gttttttttg actattggtt tagtgtcttt tttccattat gggcaacgtt tttttttatg
    10201 attagggctt ttagttatgg ttggagttat gtttgtttga tgacaagatg taatacgaga
    10261 gtctaccttt caagggcatc attctttaat tgtaaaacaa ggtattaaat atggtatgct
    10321 tttatttatt ctttcagaag ttcttttttt tttttctttt ttttgggctt tttttcatag
    10381 tagtttggcc cctgcggtgg aattgggggt agtatgaccc ccacaaggtg tctctgcatt
    10441 aaatcctttc tctgttccct tattaaatac tgctgtgcta ttaagttccg gggcaacggt
    10501 gacatgggct catcatgcca ttgtttgtgg agctaaaaaa gaagcgcagt tgggtttgtt
    10561 tttaacactt ttattgggaa tagtctttac aagtttacag gcaattgagt attatgaggc
    10621 tccgtttgct ttgtcagatt ctgtttatgg atcaactttt tttgttgcaa ctgggtttca
    10681 tggattacat gttttaattg gaacgacttt tttatttgtt tgtttttttc gtttgttatc
    10741 taatcaattt actcgccgtc aacatgtggg ttttgaggcg gcgagctggt attgacattt
    10801 tgttgatgtg gtatggcttt ttttatatct gtgcatttac tgatggggta cttaattggt
    10861 ttttcttttg attggagttt gggggcttga cacgcagtgg tcttagacca ctattttttg
    10921 gtagactcgt tagtaaacca tgtggcagct tatactgaac ctttggaagt ctttcctcgt
    10981 gattatgaag ctttgacaac ttatattaac acaaacgcta attctttatc ggggtcgcaa
    11041 ttaataaacc attttgagta taatggagcg agggctctgg caccccatgt ccggcagggc
    11101 ttaattgatg gaattgaaag ttgatctcaa gagtgttcta ttattattcc agatatagct
    11161 gaattaagaa cgatcacaac cagatcataa tattgataat ttgggtgttt tatttacagg
    11221 tctacaagca atgaagtatt atgaaacttc ttttactatg tcaggttcgg tatatggtcc
    11281 tccttataag atgaagcaga aataaactct tcagatgaaa atcaaattgt ctcctcctca
    11341 tctccaagaa gcgcagggca gattttggct gctaatgtta gtgaggggga ccagactctt
    11401 tgagaaaacg attacttgga ggggtaaaat gtgggtttgt ttttttttat atctttgtat
    11461 ttactaatga ggtttttaaa aatgtttcaa gacggggcag aggcttggtg tttgggtttt
    11521 caagatatgg cagatccagt ggctgaagaa attatttttt ttcatgatag ggtgatgttt
    11581 ttgttggtta ttattgtaac tgttgttttg tgacttattg gtgaggcttt aaaaaataaa
    11641 ttttatgatc gttttttagt tgatggtact tttttagaaa ttatttgaac aataataccg
    11701 gcagttattt tagtttttat tgcactacct tctcttaaat tattgtattt gatggatgaa
    11761 gtggtctctc ctgctttaac cataaaggcg gttggacatc aatgatattg gtcttatgag
    11821 tattcagatt atgaggggga gacattgggg tttgattctt atatgctttc tacatcggat
    11881 ttaacttcag gggagaatcg tttgttggaa gttgacaaca aacttattct tccaatttta
    11941 actcatataa ggcttttggt tacaggagcg gatgttttgc attcttttgc ggttccttct
    12001 ttagggttaa aaatagatgc tgtcccaggt cgtcttaacc aaacgggggt ttttattaaa
    12061 aggccggggg ttttttatgg acaatgttct gagatttgtg gtgcaaatca ttcttttatg
    12121 ccaattgtta taaaaggagt ttgtattgaa gaataccttc attctttgaa atgtattata
    12181 aatacctaat tctggtagtt cttttgtttt tattggggag ctggggtata attttaaacc
    12241 gaggacattt tattattatg attgtttcca ttgagctggt tttattatct actttttttt
    12301 tctttttaat aaattctaaa gaaattgatg ttttaataga acaagtgtat atgataatgg
    12361 gtttaacaat tgcggcagcg gagtcttcaa ttggtctagc tattttggtt gcttattatc
    12421 gtattcgagg gacaattgtt ttaaaatcct ttagttcttt acgaggttaa ggatgcgttt
    12481 tttggttttt tgttttttga caattgcttt ggcgggattg ttttctattg tttctttttt
    12541 tctaggagaa aaagtgccag atcgagaaaa ggtttctgct tatgagtgtg gttttgtgcc
    12601 atttagtttt ttgggccgtc ctttttcaat acgatttttt ttaattggca ttttattttt
    12661 aatttttgat ttagagatta gttttttttt tccttggtgt gttttatata attcaattgc
    12721 cccttttggg ttttgaacta tggttgggtt tttctttata ttaactttag gtttggttta
    12781 tgagtggtta aaggggggtt tagagtgaga ataaaaaaaa gagtaaaaga aaaagtccta
    12841 tctattatgg gagtagtagt tataagtatc ccaactccgg tttctgcttt aatccatgcg
    12901 gcaacaatgg ttacggcggg tgtgttttta ttaattcgag catctccttt gtttgatgtc
    12961 gttcctctta tgttaattat tataacaacg attggggttt taacggtgtt ttttgctggt
    13021 acaattggtt tggttcaaaa tgatttgaaa aaaataattg cttattctac ttgtagtcaa
    13081 ctaggatata tggttgttgc ttgtgggctt tctcattttt ctactggttt gtttcattta
    13141 atgaaccatg ctttttttaa agctttgtta tttttgagtg cgggttcttt aatccacgcg
    13201 gtggttgatg aacaagatgt aaggaaaatg ggggggctgt cctcttttct tcctctaact
    13261 tatatttttt ttattatagg atctttttct ttaatggggt ttcctttttt aactgggttt
    13321 tattcaaaag atttgatttt agagtttgcc tttgggcaat attatttaat ttttgtttat
    13381 ttactcgggt gtttctctgt tttattaact gcaatatatt ctattcgtct aattttttta
    13441 tcttttttat ccaatacaaa cttaaaacgg ggagtctttt tttttcttaa ggaaggggag
    13501 ggactgcttt tagccccctt ggggatattg gctttgggaa gtattttttg gggttatttt
    13561 tgtaaagaaa tgatttggtg ttttcaaatg gggactttcc ctgtgctttt tttaaatatt
    13621 aaactccttc ctgttttttt aagtttagtt ggggtttttg gagtgctttt ttttttttat
    13681 ttttttttat ctaaaacttt atttttcttt ttttctattt attgtttttt aggctctgct
    13741 tgacaaatta attatttttt taattttttt tttataaaaa aaatatataa aatcggacat
    13801 ttaattacaa atttaactct tgataagggg gtcttagagc ttattggacc aaaaggaatt
    13861 gttaattttt tgattttaca agtacaaagg ttaagtagtt ttcagtctgg gcttgttttt
    13921 aattatgctt tggttttctt tattggggtt gttgttttta tggttttatt gtagagaatt
    13981 cggttaaaag taagccattg gccttcaaag ctaaaaatgt aggtgcaagt cctactttct
    14041 ctgaaaatgc cacagttaaa cacaataatg tttttaaatc aatacgggtg tacttttttt
    14101 ttgttttttg ttcttttatt tttttttttg tttattcttt tacctcaagt aaaaaaaaat
    14161 ttttttttta gaaaaaaaat aagtacaaag ggatttttaa aagagtctct tttaacaaaa
    14221 aaagttgttt ttatttgatc ataatgaaaa ataattcttt tattcattgg gttttttcga
    14281 ctaagcgccg caccttttta gcttcaggcc tacttttatt tctattgttg gttttatttg
    14341 accgaaccag gctttttgtc aggacgacta tataatggca aatgaattaa ttgattttct
    14401 tagagaatat tgccccgatg agcaaattaa ggtaaaaaac tattgagtac ttgtcgatta
    14461 tttaaggaca gataagggga atttaagcgg ccatgtttta ttagatcgat ttacatggtc
    14521 ttcgggggat cctttgacaa agcactttct cgccgcgggg attgatgaat gagccagttc
    14581 tcataatatt cgccttatag atgtggaaga catgcgacag agtttttgtt attatgttaa
    14641 agaaaattaa ctgaaaatta tttaatgtct ttttttgata ggaattgttt taattgccca
    14701 cggtgtgatt acgttaattt tatgatatat aatttgttgg gggagctttc ctctaacaga
    14761 tcatgggtgt agaagtagtg catcagatat ttagctgttt gattaaaggc aacattttaa
    14821 ataaacttgg ctattcgtcg tttctgttta ttttgggcta tgttcttatt tgttaataaa
    14881 tttttggtgg gcccatgctc gtaaatcgag taagggatgt tgggtttgta ttcgccagat
    14941 tgacaatttc ttttaattaa catcaatatg aaaaataact attttattcg ttgggttttt
    15001 tctacaaacc ataaagacat aggaacttta tatttagttt ttggtgttgg agcaggccta
    15061 attgggactg cttttagtat gcttatacga ttggagcttt ctgcgccagg cgctatgtta
    15121 ggtgatgatc atctttataa tgtaattgtg acagcacatg cttttattat gatttttttt
    15181 ttagtaatgc cggttatgat tggggggttt ggaaactggt tagtgccatt atatattggg
    15241 gcaccagaca tggcgttccc ccgattaaat aatattagtt tctggttatt accacctgct
    15301 ttgtttttgt tgttaggctc tgcttttgtt gaacaaggcg caggaacggg atgaacggtt
    15361 tatcctcctc tttctgatat ttatgcgcac tctgggggtt ctgttgacat ggttattttt
    15421 agtcttcatt tggctggggt ttcttctatc ttaggagcaa taaactttat tacaacgatc
    15481 ttcaacatgc gagcccctgg tgtttctttt aatagaatgc ctttgtttgt ttggtctatt
    15541 ttaataactg cttttttatt acttttatct ttgcctgtgt tagcgggtgc aattactatg
    15601 ttattaacag atcgaaattt taatacaact ttttttgatc cttctggagg tggtgatcct
    15661 attttattcc aacatttatt ttggtttttt gggcatcctg aagtttatat tttaattttg
    15721 cctggttttg gtatgatttc tcaaataata cctacttttg ttgctaaaaa acaaattttt
    15781 gggtatttag gaatggttta tgcgatgctt tcaatcggtc ttcttgggtt tattgtttga
    15841 gcccatcata tgtttacagt tgggatggat gtggacacaa gagcctattt tactgcggca
    15901 actatgatta ttgccgtgcc aactggaata aaagtgttta gttggttggc cactatttat
    15961 ggtggcactt taagattaga cactcctatg ctttgggcta tgggttttgt ttttttattt
    16021 acagtaggcg gtttaacagg ggttatatta gcaaatagtt ctcttgatat tgttctacat
    16081 gacacatatt atgtagttgc acattttcat tatgttcttt ctatgggggc tgtctttgct
    16141 atttttgggg ggttttatta ttgaattggg aaaattagtg gatattgtta taacgaactc
    16201 tatggtaaga tccatttttg gttgatgttt ataggggtta atttgacgtt tttcccccaa
    16261 cactttttgg gtttgacagg ttttccaaga cgatattctg atttcgcaga tgcttttgcg
    16321 ggttgaaact taataagttc cttaggttct gttgtttcaa ttttgggcgt tatttggttt
    16381 ctatatattg tatttgatct ttttgttaaa gaagaaaagt tcttaggttg aacgaatcag
    16441 agctctttag agtgggtcca tctttctccc cctttattcc atacttatga ggagctgcct
    16501 tttgttatag aaatacaaac aaacaatgga catcgaagta gtacaccata tttataattg
    16561 ttttgttaaa accgatatag taaattcaac taatttaatt tgagttacca tcgtgtgact
    16621 gttcgtttac taatgaggtt cttcttgcat tatcctctct taaattattg tatttgatgg
    16681 agggaatgag gtttccctct atcacaggtc tatgcgatgg aacccagaag cgttgaggag
    16741 gaggaggttg gaccactcag atggtacctc caaatatgcg tctagttgga tcgcaaactc
    16801 ctagcagcga acttcttgtt cagacagagt ggcttccgta tggttttcac catattactt
    16861 tgctaaagat accctttcta cgggcattgt ttcttcaaca ggttcttctt tcacgatcgt
    16921 atcttcttca acaagttcct cttttacgat tgtgtcttct tcaacaagtt cttcttctac
    16981 gatcgtgttt tcttcaatag attcttcttc tgttgatcaa attgtctttt ctaatgttgt
    17041 tcactcccca cctgctaatg ttagtgagga gatctctttt gtttcagata acgattggct
    17101 cgaggggcta aattaaaaac taaaatgtga atcttaaaaa tgtttcaaga cagagccaag
    17161 gtttgatatt tgggttcttt atgatcgctt tttagttgaa aaaaaaaaaa aaaaaaaaaa
    17221 aaaaatataa aaaaaaatgg aacatctaat tttgttttgt tttaatccgg gtttgggggt
    17281 tttcgaatat tcgtttgtag atcattatta tttggtggat tctttggtta atcatgtgac
    17341 tacttattct gcgccttttg aagtttttcc tcgggattat gacgctttga caacttatat
    17401 taacacaaat gcgaattctt tatcggggtc gcaattaatg acccattttg attataatgg
    17461 aggggggaac ctagaaccct atgttcggca gggcttagct gacggagtgg aacgttgagc
    17521 tcaggagtgc catattttta ttccggatat agcggaaata agaacggtcg caatcagatc
    17581 gtaagaacaa gattagtaaa gctaatttat aaagaaatga aaaaaaaatt tttcacacaa
    17641 tgaatttggg ctacaaagca taaagaggtc ggacattata ttttattttt ggaattgtta
    17701 tattatttat tcttttgtat ttttctacac caatctatgc ttcaccagtc cgtgcctctt
    17761 gtaagaacga gtttatacta gcaaatgatt tggtttaggg ggcctcgccc ccaaggggct
    17821 ttactttatt agagcatttg aatgttgggt ttgtcttagc catattgaca atttgggatg
    17881 tttttagtat gcttatacga ttggagcttt ctatgttagg tgatgttctt ttttagttca
    17941 caacattctt gtccaaaggt tttattttta ttttggaaag aaagaagaag ttggtggtat
    18001 cttt
//
